LOCUS       Exported 6844 bp ds-DNA circular SYN 13-MAY-2021
DEFINITION  Fluorescent calcium reporter and mouse vomeronasal 1 receptor 85.
ACCESSION   .
VERSION     .
KEYWORDS    pAAV2-GCaMP6f-P2A-Vmn1r85
SOURCE      synthetic DNA construct
  ORGANISM  synthetic DNA construct
REFERENCE   1 (bases 1 to 6844)
  AUTHORS   Lee D, Kume M, Holy TE
  TITLE     Sensory coding mechanisms revealed by optical tagging of
            physiologically defined neuronal types.
  JOURNAL   Science. 2019 Dec 13;366(6471):1384-1389. doi:
            10.1126/science.aax8055.
  PUBMED    31831669
REFERENCE   2 (bases 1 to 6844)
  AUTHORS   .
  TITLE     Direct Submission
  JOURNAL   Exported May 13, 2021 from SnapGene Server 1.1.58
            http://www.snapgene.com
FEATURES             Location/Qualifiers
     source          1..6844
                     /organism="synthetic DNA construct"
                     /mol_type="other DNA"
     repeat_region   1..130
                     /label=AAV2 ITR (alternate)
                     /note="Functional equivalent of wild-type AAV2 ITR"
     enhancer        223..526
                     /label=CMV enhancer
                     /note="human cytomegalovirus immediate early enhancer"
     primer_bind     1056..1075
                     /label=pCAG-F
                     /note="Rabbit beta-globin intron, for pCAG plasmids,
                     forward primer"
     regulatory      1130..1139
                     /regulatory_class="other"
                     /note="vertebrate consensus sequence for strong initiation
                     of translation (Kozak, 1987)"
     CDS             1151..1207
                     /codon_start=1
                     /product="calmodulin-binding peptide from avian smooth
                     muscle myosin light chain kinase"
                     /label=calmodulin-binding peptide
                     /translation="RRKWNKTGHAVRAIGRLSS"
     primer_bind     1420..1441
                     /label=EGFP-C
                     /note="EGFP, forward primer"
     primer_bind     complement(1547..1568)
                     /label=EGFP-N
                     /note="EGFP, reverse primer"
     primer_bind     complement(1808..1827)
                     /label=EXFP-R
                     /note="For distinguishing EGFP variants, reverse primer"
     CDS             2399..2455
                     /codon_start=1
                     /product="2A peptide from porcine teschovirus-1
                     polyprotein"
                     /label=P2A
                     /note="Eukaryotic ribosomes fail to insert a peptide bond
                     between the Gly and Pro residues, yielding separate
                     polypeptides."
                     /translation="ATNFSLLKQAGDVEENPGP"
     polyA_signal    3393..3527
                     /label=SV40 poly(A) signal
                     /note="SV40 polyadenylation signal"
     primer_bind     complement(3417..3436)
                     /label=EBV-rev
                     /note="SV40 polyA terminator, reverse primer"
     primer_bind     3471..3490
                     /label=SV40pA-R
                     /note="SV40 polyA, reverse primer"
     primer_bind     complement(3613..3630)
                     /label=BGH-rev
                     /note="Bovine growth hormone terminator, reverse primer.
                     Also called BGH reverse"
     polyA_signal    3619..3826
                     /label=bGH poly(A) signal
                     /note="bovine growth hormone polyadenylation signal"
     repeat_region   3856..3996
                     /label=AAV2 ITR
                     /note="inverted terminal repeat of adeno-associated virus
                     serotype 2"
     repeat_region   3856..3985
                     /label=AAV2 ITR
     rep_origin      4082..4537
                     /direction=RIGHT
                     /label=f1 ori
                     /note="f1 bacteriophage origin of replication; arrow
                     indicates direction of (+) strand synthesis"
     primer_bind     complement(4169..4188)
                     /label=F1ori-R
                     /note="F1 origin, reverse primer"
     primer_bind     4379..4400
                     /label=F1ori-F
                     /note="F1 origin, forward primer"
     primer_bind     complement(4604..4623)
                     /label=pRS-marker
                     /note="pRS vectors, use to sequence yeast selectable
                     marker"
     primer_bind     4723..4745
                     /label=pGEX 3'
                     /note="pGEX vectors, reverse primer"
     primer_bind     complement(4783..4801)
                     /label=pBRforEco
                     /note="pBR322 vectors, upsteam of EcoRI site, forward
                     primer"
     promoter        4869..4973
                     /gene="bla"
                     /label=AmpR promoter
     CDS             4974..5834
                     /codon_start=1
                     /gene="bla"
                     /product="beta-lactamase"
                     /label=AmpR
                     /note="confers resistance to ampicillin, carbenicillin, and
                     related antibiotics"
                     /translation="MSIQHFRVALIPFFAAFCLPVFAHPETLVKVKDAEDQLGARVGYI
                     ELDLNSGKILESFRPEERFPMMSTFKVLLCGAVLSRIDAGQEQLGRRIHYSQNDLVEYS
                     PVTEKHLTDGMTVRELCSAAITMSDNTAANLLLTTIGGPKELTAFLHNMGDHVTRLDRW
                     EPELNEAIPNDERDTTMPVAMATTLRKLLTGELLTLASRQQLIDWMEADKVAGPLLRSA
                     LPAGWFIADKSGAGERGSRGIIAALGPDGKPSRIVVIYTTGSQATMDERNRQIAEIGAS
                     LIKHW"
     primer_bind     complement(5192..5211)
                     /label=Amp-R
                     /note="Ampicillin resistance gene, reverse primer"
     rep_origin      6005..6593
                     /direction=RIGHT
                     /label=ori
                     /note="high-copy-number ColE1/pMB1/pBR322/pUC origin of
                     replication"
     primer_bind     6494..6513
                     /label=pBR322ori-F
                     /note="pBR322 origin, forward primer"
     primer_bind     6747..6764
                     /label=L4440
                     /note="L4440 vector, forward primer"
ORIGIN
        1 cctgcaggca gctgcgcgct cgctcgctca ctgaggccgc ccgggcgtcg ggcgaccttt
       61 ggtcgcccgg cctcagtgag cgagcgagcg cgcagagagg gagtggccaa ctccatcact
      121 aggggttcct gcggccgcac gcgtagatct gaattcggta cctagttatt aatagtaatc
      181 aattacgggg tcattagttc atagcccata tatggagttc cgcgttacat aacttacggt
      241 aaatggcccg cctggctgac cgcccaacga cccccgccca ttgacgtcaa taatgacgta
      301 tgttcccata gtaacgccaa tagggacttt ccattgacgt caatgggtgg agtatttacg
      361 gtaaactgcc cacttggcag tacatcaagt gtatcatatg ccaagtacgc cccctattga
      421 cgtcaatgac ggtaaatggc ccgcctggca ttatgcccag tacatgacct tatgggactt
      481 tcctacttgg cagtacatct acgtattagt catcgctatt accatggtcg aggtgagccc
      541 cacgttctgc ttcactctcc ccatctcccc cccctcccca cccccaattt tgtatttatt
      601 tattttttaa ttattttgtg cagcgatggg ggcggggggg ggggcgcgcg ccaggcgggg
      661 cggggcgggg cgaggggcgg ggcggggcga ggcggagagg tgcggcggca gccaatcaga
      721 gcggcgcgct ccgaaagttt ccttttatgg cgaggcggcg gcggcggcgg ccctataaaa
      781 agcgaagcgc gcggcgggcg ggagtcgctg cgcgctgcct tcgccccgtg ccccgctccg
      841 ccgccgcctc gcgccgcccg ccccggctct gactgaccgc gttactccca caggtgagcg
      901 ggcgggacgg cccttctcct ccgggctgta attagcgctt ggtttaatga cggcttgttt
      961 cttttctgtg gctgcgtgaa agccttgagg ggctccggga gctagagcct ctgctaacca
     1021 tgttcatgcc ttcttctttt tcctacagct cctgggcaac gtgctggtta ttgtgctgtc
     1081 tcatcatttt ggcaaagaat tcctcgaaga tccgaagggg ttcaagcttg ccaccatggt
     1141 cgactcatca cgtcgtaagt ggaataagac aggtcacgca gtcagagcta taggtcggct
     1201 gagctcactc gagaacgtct atatcaaggc cgacaagcag aagaacggca tcaaggcgaa
     1261 cttcaagatc cgccacaaca tcgaggacgg cggcgtgcag ctcgcctacc actaccagca
     1321 gaacaccccc atcggcgacg gccccgtgct gctgcccgac aaccactacc tgagcgtgca
     1381 gtccaaactt tcgaaagacc ccaacgagaa gcgcgatcac atggtcctgc tggagttcgt
     1441 gaccgccgcc gggatcactc tcggcatgga cgagctgtac aagggcggta ccggagggag
     1501 catggtgagc aagggcgagg agctgttcac cggggtggtg cccatcctgg tcgagctgga
     1561 cggcgacgta aacggccaca agttcagcgt gtccggcgag ggtgagggcg atgccaccta
     1621 cggcaagctg accctgaagt tcatctgcac caccggcaag ctgcccgtgc cctggcccac
     1681 cctcgtgacc accctgacct acggcgtgca gtgcttcagc cgctaccccg accacatgaa
     1741 gcagcacgac ttcttcaagt ccgccatgcc cgaaggctac atccaggagc gcaccatctt
     1801 cttcaaggac gacggcaact acaagacccg cgccgaggtg aagttcgagg gcgacaccct
     1861 ggtgaaccgc atcgagctga agggcatcga cttcaaggag gacggcaaca tcctggggca
     1921 caagctggag tacaacctgc cggaccaact gactgaagag cagatcgcag aatttaaaga
     1981 ggaattctcc ctatttgaca aggacgggga tgggacaata acaaccaagg agctggggac
     2041 ggtgatgcgg tctctggggc agaaccccac agaagcagag ctgcaggaca tgatcaatga
     2101 agtagatgcc gacggtgacg gcacaatcga cttccctgag ttcctgacaa tgatggcaag
     2161 aaaaatgaaa tacagggaca cggaagaaga aattagagaa gcgttcggtg tgtttgataa
     2221 ggatggcaat ggctacatca gtgcagcaga gcttcgccac gtgatgacaa accttggaga
     2281 gaagttaaca gatgaagagg ttgatgaaat gatcagggaa gcagacatcg atggggatgg
     2341 tcaggtaaac tacgaagagt ttgtacaaat gatgacagcg aaggaattcg gaagcggagc
     2401 tactaacttc agcctgctga agcaggctgg agacgtggag gagaaccctg gacctgatat
     2461 cgccaccatg ttgtttccaa gcaacactat cttgggggtt ttcgtcatat ctgagttttg
     2521 tgtgggagtc ttagggaact cattgctcct catgctgtat atattcaact tctgggtcaa
     2581 agctcgcttt aacagacaga tcgatcccat tttcatgcac ctgatgatag tcaatatgtt
     2641 gacaatcata tttgctatga taccatatat cacatcatcc tttggagtgc ctagttttct
     2701 gcatgatgct ggctgtaagg cctttgtgta tatctataga gtctcccggg ctatgtccat
     2761 ctctagcact tctattctaa gcacattcca ggccatcacc atcactccca gtaattctaa
     2821 gtgggcgtgg cttaagccta aactctctaa gtggactttt tgcaccttcc tgttttcctg
     2881 gttcatcaac atggtcatat atgtgcacct gattgagaat gtaatagcaa aaactaatta
     2941 cactggtgtt aattatggat attctcatgt ttactgtgaa agtagtccag ttgagtaccc
     3001 caatccagga tttttcctcg gcgttatcat aacaagagac cttgtccttc tggtcatcat
     3061 gatgtggacc agcctctcca tggtgaccct cctctacagg catcacaaga gagcccagca
     3121 tctccgcaac ccaagactct cctctcagaa gtctccagaa cacaaagcca ctcacacaat
     3181 cctgttgctt gtaaactgct ttgtgttctt ttatttgttg aacaacttaa tcacccttta
     3241 tgataggttt tatacacgtg gaagaacagg aaatctgggg gcaattatca caattgtggc
     3301 atcattttac cctactctct gcccattttt actaatgaac agtaataaaa tgtatttctt
     3361 cccttcctat attcaaagag ccattggtga ctgatccaga catgataaga tacattgatg
     3421 agtttggaca aaccacaact agaatgcagt gaaaaaaatg ctttatttgt gaaatttgtg
     3481 atgctattgc tttatttgta accattataa gctgcaataa acaagttaac aacaacaatt
     3541 gcattcattt tatgtttcag gttcaggggg aggtgtggga ggttttttag tcgactagag
     3601 ctcgctgatc agcctcgact gtgccttcta gttgccagcc atctgttgtt tgcccctccc
     3661 ccgtgccttc cttgaccctg gaaggtgcca ctcccactgt cctttcctaa taaaatgagg
     3721 aaattgcatc gcattgtctg agtaggtgtc attctattct ggggggtggg gtggggcagg
     3781 acagcaaggg ggaggattgg gaagacaata gcaggcatgc tggggagaga tctcacgtgc
     3841 ggaccgagcg gccgcaggaa cccctagtga tggagttggc cactccctct ctgcgcgctc
     3901 gctcgctcac tgaggccggg cgaccaaagg tcgcccgacg cccgggcttt gcccgggcgg
     3961 cctcagtgag cgagcgagcg cgcagctgcc tgcaggggcg cctgatgcca gctggcgtaa
     4021 tagcgaagag gcccgcaccg atcgcccttc ccaacagttg cgcagcctga atggcgaatg
     4081 gnnnnnnnnn nnnnnnnnnn nnnnnnnnnn nnnnnnnnnn nnnnnnnnnn nnnnnnnnnn
     4141 nnnnnnnnnn nnnnnnnnnn nnnnnnnnnn nnnnnnnnnn nnnnnnnnnn nnnnnnnnnn
     4201 nnnnncnnnn nnnnnnnnnn nnnnnnnnnn nnnnnnnnnn nnnnnnnnnn nnnnnnnnnn
     4261 nnnnnnnnnn nnnnnnnnnn nnnnnnnnnn nnnnnnnann nnnnnnnnnn nnnnnnnnnn
     4321 nnnnnnnnnn nnnnnnnnnn nnnnnnncct ttgacgttgg agtccacgtt ctttaatagt
     4381 ggactcttgt tccaaactgg aacaacactc aaccctatct cggtctattc ttttgattta
     4441 taagggattt tgccgatttc ggcctattgg ttaaaaaatg agctgattta acaaaaattt
     4501 aacgcgaatt ttaacaaaat attaacgctt acaatttcct gatgcggtat tttctcctta
     4561 cgcatctgtg cggtatttca caccgcatat ggtgcactct cagtacaatc tgctctgatg
     4621 ccgcatagtt aagccagccc cgacacccgc caacacccgc tgacgcgccc tgacgggctt
     4681 gtctgctccc ggcatccgct tacagacaag ctgtgaccgt ctccgggagc tgcatgtgtc
     4741 agaggttttc accgtcatca ccgaaacgcg cgagacgaaa gggcctcgtg atacgcctat
     4801 ttttataggt taatgtcatg ataataatgg tttcttagac gtcaggtggc acttttcggg
     4861 gaaatgtgcg cggaacccct atttgtttat ttttctaaat acattcaaat atgtatccgc
     4921 tcatgagaca ataaccctga taaatgcttc aataatattg aaaaaggaag agtatgagta
     4981 ttcaacattt ccgtgtcgcc cttattccct tttttgcggc attttgcctt cctgtttttg
     5041 ctcacccaga aacgctggtg aaagtaaaag atgctgaaga tcagttgggt gcacgagtgg
     5101 gttacatcga actggatctc aacagcggta agatccttga gagttttcgc cccgaagaac
     5161 gttttccaat gatgagcact tttaaagttc tgctatgtgg cgcggtatta tcccgtattg
     5221 acgccgggca agagcaactc ggtcgccgca tacactattc tcagaatgac ttggttgagt
     5281 actcaccagt cacagaaaag catcttacgg atggcatgac agtaagagaa ttatgcagtg
     5341 ctgccataac catgagtgat aacactgcgg ccaacttact tctgacaacg atcggaggac
     5401 cgaaggagct aaccgctttt ttgcacaaca tgggggatca tgtaactcgc cttgatcgtt
     5461 gggaaccgga gctgaatgaa gccataccaa acgacgagcg tgacaccacg atgcctgtag
     5521 caatggcaac aacgttgcgc aaactattaa ctggcgaact acttactcta gcttcccggc
     5581 aacaattaat agactggatg gaggcggata aagttgcagg accacttctg cgctcggccc
     5641 ttccggctgg ctggtttatt gctgataaat ctggagccgg tgagcgtggg tctcgcggta
     5701 tcattgcagc actggggcca gatggtaagc cctcccgtat cgtagttatc tacacgacgg
     5761 ggagtcaggc aactatggat gaacgaaata gacagatcgc tgagataggt gcctcactga
     5821 ttaagcattg gtaactgtca gaccaagttt actcatatat actttagatt gatttaaaac
     5881 ttcattttta atttaaaagg atctaggtga agatcctttt tgataatctc atgaccaaaa
     5941 tcccttaacg tgagttttcg ttccactgag cgtcagaccc cgtagaaaag atcaaaggat
     6001 cttcttgaga tccttttttt ctgcgcgtaa tctgctgctt gcaaacaaaa aaaccaccgc
     6061 taccagcggt ggtttgtttg ccggatcaag agctaccaac tctttttccg aaggtaactg
     6121 gcttcagcag agcgcagata ccaaatactg ttcttctagt gtagccgtag ttaggccacc
     6181 acttcaagaa ctctgtagca ccgcctacat acctcgctct gctaatcctg ttaccagtgg
     6241 ctgctgccag tggcgataag tcgtgtctta ccgggttgga ctcaagacga tagttaccgg
     6301 ataaggcgca gcggtcgggc tgaacggggg gttcgtgcac acagcccagc ttggagcgaa
     6361 cgacctacac cgaactgaga tacctacagc gtgagctatg agaaagcgcc acgcttcccg
     6421 aagggagaaa ggcggacagg tatccggtaa gcggcagggt cggaacagga gagcgcacga
     6481 gggagcttcc agggggaaac gcctggtatc tttatagtcc tgtcgggttt cgccacctct
     6541 gacttgagcg tcgatttttg tgatgctcgt caggggggcg gagcctatgg aaaaacgcca
     6601 gcaacgcggc ctttttacgg ttcctggcct tttgctggcc ttttgctcac atgttctttc
     6661 ctgcgttatc ccctgattct gtggataacc gtattaccgc ctttgagtga gctgataccg
     6721 ctcgccgcag ccgaacgacc gagcgcagcg agtcagtgag cgaggaagcg gaagagcgcc
     6781 caatacgcaa accgcctctc cccgcgcgtt ggccgattca ttaatgcagc tggggctcac
     6841 atgt
//
