LOCUS       pTR-UF-12.1_new 6023 bp DNA circular 4-JUN-2014
SOURCE
  ORGANISM
COMMENT     This file is created by Vector NTI http://www.invitrogen.com/
COMMENT     VNTDATE|699884785|
COMMENT     VNTDBDATE|699884996|
COMMENT     LSOWNER|
COMMENT     VNTNAME|pTR-UF-12.1_new|
COMMENT     VNTAUTHORNAME|Mingjie Li|
COMMENT     VNTAUTHORTEL|314-747-1123|
COMMENT     VNTAUTHOREML|lim@neuro.wustl.edu|
COMMENT     VNTAUTHORAD1|Department of Neurology|
COMMENT     VNTAUTHORAD2|Washington University School of Medicine|
COMMENT     VNTAUTHORAD3|Campus Box 8111, 660 S. Euclid Ave.|
COMMENT     VNTAUTHORAD4|Saint Louis, MO 63110|
COMMENT     Vector_NTI_Display_Data_(Do_Not_Edit!)
COMMENT     (SXF
COMMENT     (CGexDoc "pTR-UF-12.1_new" 0 6023
COMMENT     (CDBMol 0 0 1 1 1 0 0 0 0 "" "" 0 0 0 0 (CObList) (CObList)
            (CObList)
COMMENT     (CObList) -1 "")
COMMENT     (CDocSetData 1 1 0 0 0 4 "MAIN" 1 1 1 1 0 0 1 1 0 1 10 10 4294967295
            150
COMMENT     0 1 0 (CHomObj 0 0 0 3 75) (CWordArray) (CWordArray)
COMMENT     (CStringList "AscI" "BamHI" "BfuAI" "ClaI" "EcoRV" "HindIII" "KasI"
COMMENT     "NotI" "NsiI" "Ppu10I" "PspOMI" "SacII" "SalI" "SmaI" "SpeI" "XhoI")
COMMENT     (CStringList "atg") (CStringList "taa" "tga" "tag") (CObList) 1
COMMENT     "{(0,1),2}" 0 0 "" 0 4294967295 0 0 0 0 0 0 0 "MAIN" 0 0 30 0
COMMENT     (CProteinMotifSearchObject 70 20 1 1 1 1 0 0 1 0 0 0 0 0))
COMMENT     (CMolPar 0 0 0 0 4294967295 1 6023 0 0 0 0 0 0 0 0) (CStringList)
COMMENT     (CStringList) (CObList) (COAPar 25 250 50 0 6 4 3 7)
COMMENT     (COAPar 25 250 50 0 6 4 3 7) (COAPar 25 250 50 0 6 4 3 7)
COMMENT     (CObList
COMMENT     #0=(CRSite (CStringList) "BamHI" "ggatcc" 2 0 3 1406 0 2348 0 2556 0
            0
COMMENT     "") #1=(CRSite (CStringList) "ClaI" "atcgat" 3 0 1 1174 0 0 "")
COMMENT     #2=(CRSite (CStringList) "EcoRV" "gatatc" 4 0 1 1178 0 0 "")
COMMENT     #3=(CRSite (CStringList) "HindIII" "aagctt" 2 0 1 1143 0 0 "")
COMMENT     #4=(CRSite (CStringList) "KasI" "ggcgcc" 2 0 1 3161 0 0 "")
COMMENT     #5=(CRSite (CStringList) "NotI" "gcggccgc" 3 0 4 144 0 1815 0 2547 0
COMMENT     3013 0 0 "")
COMMENT     #6=(CRSite (CStringList) "NsiI" "atgcat" 6 0 1 1167 0 0 "")
COMMENT     #7=(CRSite (CStringList) "Ppu10I" "atgcat" 2 0 1 1163 0 0 "")
COMMENT     #8=(CRSite (CStringList) "SacII" "ccgcgg" 5 0 0 0 "")
COMMENT     #9=(CRSite (CStringList) "SalI" "gtcgac" 2 0 1 2754 0 0 "")
COMMENT     #10=(CRSite (CStringList) "SmaI" "cccggg" 4 0 4 43 0 54 0 3107 0
            3118 0
COMMENT     0 "") #11=(CRSite (CStringList) "SpeI" "actagt" 2 0 1 1153 0 0 "")
COMMENT     #12=(CRSite (CStringList) "BfuAI" "acctgcnnnnnnnn" 11 15 1 1658 1 0
            "")
COMMENT     #13=(CRSite (CStringList) "PspOMI" "gggccc" 2 0 0 0 "")
COMMENT     #14=(CRSite (CStringList) "XhoI" "ctcgag" 2 0 0 0 "")
COMMENT     #15=(CRSite (CStringList) "AscI" "ggcgcgcc" 3 0 0 0 ""))
COMMENT     (CObList
COMMENT     #16=(CFSignal (CObList) "ITR" 34 0 0 24 156 0 (CStringList)
COMMENT     (CStringList) 1 1 1 1 "")
COMMENT     #17=(CFSignal (CObList) "Chick B-actin promoter" 29 0 0 538 820 0
COMMENT     (CStringList) (CStringList) 1 1 1 1 "")
COMMENT     #18=(CFSignal (CObList) "IRES" 30 0 0 1189 1809 0 (CStringList)
COMMENT     (CStringList) 1 1 1 1 "")
COMMENT     #19=(CFSignal (CObList) "eGFP" 61 0 0 1828 2541 0 (CStringList)
COMMENT     (CStringList) 1 1 1 1 "")
COMMENT     #20=(CFSignal (CObList) "SV40 polyA" 26 0 0 2557 2755 0
            (CStringList)
COMMENT     (CStringList) 1 1 1 1 "")
COMMENT     #21=(CFSignal (CObList) "bGHpolyA" 26 0 0 2756 2992 0 (CStringList)
COMMENT     (CStringList) 1 1 1 1 "")
COMMENT     #22=(CFSignal (CObList) "ITR" 34 0 0 3027 3148 0 (CStringList)
COMMENT     (CStringList) 1 1 1 1 "")
COMMENT     #23=(CFSignal (CObList) "f1+" 33 0 1 3244 3703 0 (CStringList)
COMMENT     (CStringList) 1 1 1 1 "")
COMMENT     #24=(CFSignal (CObList) "ApR" 61 0 1 4107 5107 0 (CStringList)
COMMENT     (CStringList) 1 1 1 1 "")
COMMENT     #25=(CFSignal (CObList) "ColE1-ori" 33 0 1 5357 5582 0 (CStringList)
COMMENT     (CStringList) 1 1 1 1 "")
COMMENT     #26=(CFSignal (CObList) "intron in 5'UTR" 21 0 0 913 1019 0
COMMENT     (CStringList) (CStringList) 1 1 1 1 "")
COMMENT     #27=(CFSignal (CObList) "SA" 21 0 0 1065 1066 0 (CStringList)
COMMENT     (CStringList) 1 1 1 1 "")
COMMENT     #28=(CFSignal (CObList) "SD" 21 0 0 912 913 0 (CStringList)
COMMENT     (CStringList) 1 1 1 1 "")
COMMENT     #29=(CFSignal (CObList) "AAV-F1 primer" 21 0 0 1023 1047 0
            (CStringList)
COMMENT     (CStringList) 1 1 1 1 "")
COMMENT     #30=(CFSignal (CObList) "MCS" 21 0 0 1142 1180 0 (CStringList)
COMMENT     (CStringList) 1 1 1 1 "")
COMMENT     #31=(CFSignal (CObList) "CMV Enhancer" 21 0 0 174 537 0
            (CStringList)
COMMENT     (CStringList) 1 1 1 1 "")
COMMENT     #32=(CFSignal (CObList) "AAV-R1 primer" 21 0 1 2758 2781 0
            (CStringList)
COMMENT     (CStringList) 1 1 1 1 "")) (CObList) (CObList) (CObList) (CObList)
COMMENT     (CObList) (CObList)
COMMENT     (CTextView 0
COMMENT     #33=(CGroupPar (CParagraph 0 (0 0) 1 2 0 0 180)
COMMENT     (CObjectList
COMMENT     #34=(CRefLinePar
COMMENT     (CLinePar (CParagraph 0 (0 0) 0 2 0 0 233) "pTR-UF-12.1_new"
COMMENT     2) 5 "" 0 4)
COMMENT     #35=(CFolderPar
COMMENT     (CGroupPar (CParagraph 1 (0 0) 1 1 0 0 178)
COMMENT     (CObjectList
COMMENT     #36=(CLinePar (CParagraph 0 (0 0) 1 2 1 0 180)
COMMENT     "DNA 'pTR-UF-12.1_new'" 1)
COMMENT     #37=(CLinePar (CParagraph 0 (0 0) 1 2 1 0 180)
COMMENT     "Local object" 1)
COMMENT     #38=(CLinePar (CParagraph 0 (0 0) 1 2 1 0 180)
COMMENT     "Created: 06/04/14 12:26PM" 1)
COMMENT     #39=(CLinePar (CParagraph 0 (0 0) 1 2 1 0 180)
COMMENT     "Last Modified: 06/04/14 12:29PM" 1)
COMMENT     #40=(CLinePar (CParagraph 0 (0 0) 1 2 1 0 180)
COMMENT     "length: 6023 bp" 1)
COMMENT     #41=(CLinePar (CParagraph 0 (0 0) 1 2 1 0 180)
COMMENT     "storage type: Basic" 1)
COMMENT     #42=(CLinePar (CParagraph 0 (0 0) 1 2 1 0 180)
COMMENT     "form: Circular" 1))) "General Description")
COMMENT     #43=(CFolderPar
COMMENT     (CGroupPar (CParagraph 2 (0 0) 1 1 0 0 178) (CObjectList))
COMMENT     "Standard Fields")
COMMENT     #44=(CRefLinePar
COMMENT     (CLinePar (CParagraph 0 (0 0) 0 2 0 0 233) "Comments" 2) 1 ""
COMMENT     0 0)
COMMENT     #45=(CFolderPar
COMMENT     (CGroupPar (CParagraph 8 (0 0) 1 2 0 0 178) (CObjectList))
COMMENT     "Annotations")
COMMENT     #46=(CFolderPar
COMMENT     (CGroupPar (CParagraph 12 (6 0) 1 1 0 0 178)
COMMENT     (CObjectList
COMMENT     #47=(CFolderPar
COMMENT     (CGroupPar (CParagraph 21 (7 21 0) 1 1 1 0 178)
COMMENT     (CObjectList
COMMENT     #48=(CFolderPar
COMMENT     (CGroupPar
COMMENT     (CParagraph 174 (3 #31# 0) 1 2 2 0 194)
COMMENT     (CObjectList
COMMENT     #49=(CLinePar
COMMENT     (CParagraph 0 (0 0) 1 2 3 0 180)
COMMENT     "Start: 174 End: 537 " 1)))
COMMENT     "CMV Enhancer")
COMMENT     #50=(CFolderPar
COMMENT     (CGroupPar
COMMENT     (CParagraph 912 (3 #28# 0) 1 2 2 0 194)
COMMENT     (CObjectList
COMMENT     #51=(CLinePar
COMMENT     (CParagraph 0 (0 0) 1 2 3 0 180)
COMMENT     "Start: 912 End: 913 " 1)
COMMENT     #52=(CLinePar
COMMENT     (CParagraph 0 (0 0) 1 2 3 0 180)
COMMENT     "Splicing donor" 1))) "SD")
COMMENT     #53=(CFolderPar
COMMENT     (CGroupPar
COMMENT     (CParagraph 913 (3 #26# 0) 1 2 2 0 194)
COMMENT     (CObjectList
COMMENT     #54=(CLinePar
COMMENT     (CParagraph 0 (0 0) 1 2 3 0 180)
COMMENT     "Start: 913 End: 1019" 1)))
COMMENT     "intron in 5'UTR")
COMMENT     #55=(CFolderPar
COMMENT     (CGroupPar
COMMENT     (CParagraph 1023 (3 #29# 0) 1 2 2 0 194)
COMMENT     (CObjectList
COMMENT     #56=(CLinePar
COMMENT     (CParagraph 0 (0 0) 1 2 3 0 180)
COMMENT     "Start: 1023 End: 1047" 1)))
COMMENT     "AAV-F1 primer")
COMMENT     #57=(CFolderPar
COMMENT     (CGroupPar
COMMENT     (CParagraph 1065 (3 #27# 0) 1 2 2 0 194)
COMMENT     (CObjectList
COMMENT     #58=(CLinePar
COMMENT     (CParagraph 0 (0 0) 1 2 3 0 180)
COMMENT     "Start: 1065 End: 1066" 1)
COMMENT     #59=(CLinePar
COMMENT     (CParagraph 0 (0 0) 1 2 3 0 180)
COMMENT     "Splicing acceptor" 1))) "SA")
COMMENT     #60=(CFolderPar
COMMENT     (CGroupPar
COMMENT     (CParagraph 1142 (3 #30# 0) 1 2 2 0 194)
COMMENT     (CObjectList
COMMENT     #61=(CLinePar
COMMENT     (CParagraph 0 (0 0) 1 2 3 0 180)
COMMENT     "Start: 1142 End: 1180" 1))) "MCS")
COMMENT     #62=(CFolderPar
COMMENT     (CGroupPar
COMMENT     (CParagraph 2758 (3 #32# 0) 1 2 2 0 194)
COMMENT     (CObjectList
COMMENT     #63=(CLinePar
COMMENT     (CParagraph 0 (0 0) 1 2 3 0 180)
COMMENT     "Start: 2758 End: 2781 (Complementary)"
COMMENT     1))) "AAV-R1 primer")))
COMMENT     "Misc. Feature (7 total)")
COMMENT     #64=(CFolderPar
COMMENT     (CGroupPar (CParagraph 26 (7 26 0) 1 1 1 0 178)
COMMENT     (CObjectList
COMMENT     #65=(CFolderPar
COMMENT     (CGroupPar
COMMENT     (CParagraph 2557 (3 #20# 0) 1 2 2 0 194)
COMMENT     (CObjectList
COMMENT     #66=(CLinePar
COMMENT     (CParagraph 0 (0 0) 1 2 3 0 180)
COMMENT     "Start: 2557 End: 2755" 1)
COMMENT     #67=(CLinePar
COMMENT     (CParagraph 0 (0 0) 1 2 3 0 180)
COMMENT     "SV40 polyA" 1))) "SV40 polyA")
COMMENT     #68=(CFolderPar
COMMENT     (CGroupPar
COMMENT     (CParagraph 2756 (3 #21# 0) 1 2 2 0 194)
COMMENT     (CObjectList
COMMENT     #69=(CLinePar
COMMENT     (CParagraph 0 (0 0) 1 2 3 0 180)
COMMENT     "Start: 2756 End: 2992" 1)
COMMENT     #70=(CLinePar
COMMENT     (CParagraph 0 (0 0) 1 2 3 0 180)
COMMENT     "bGHpolyA" 1))) "bGHpolyA")))
COMMENT     "PolyA Site (2 total)")
COMMENT     #71=(CFolderPar
COMMENT     (CGroupPar (CParagraph 29 (7 29 0) 1 1 1 0 178)
COMMENT     (CObjectList
COMMENT     #72=(CFolderPar
COMMENT     (CGroupPar
COMMENT     (CParagraph 538 (3 #17# 0) 1 2 2 0 194)
COMMENT     (CObjectList
COMMENT     #73=(CLinePar
COMMENT     (CParagraph 0 (0 0) 1 2 3 0 180)
COMMENT     "Start: 538 End: 820 " 1)
COMMENT     #74=(CLinePar
COMMENT     (CParagraph 0 (0 0) 1 2 3 0 180)
COMMENT     "Chicken B-actin Promoter" 1)))
COMMENT     "Chick B-actin promoter")))
COMMENT     "Promoter Eukaryotic (1 total)")
COMMENT     #75=(CFolderPar
COMMENT     (CGroupPar (CParagraph 30 (7 30 0) 1 1 1 0 178)
COMMENT     (CObjectList
COMMENT     #76=(CFolderPar
COMMENT     (CGroupPar
COMMENT     (CParagraph 1189 (3 #18# 0) 1 2 2 0 194)
COMMENT     (CObjectList
COMMENT     #77=(CLinePar
COMMENT     (CParagraph 0 (0 0) 1 2 3 0 180)
COMMENT     "Start: 1189 End: 1809" 1)
COMMENT     #78=(CLinePar
COMMENT     (CParagraph 0 (0 0) 1 2 3 0 180)
COMMENT     "Polyoma virus 1 IRES element" 1)))
COMMENT     "IRES"))) "Promoter Prokaryotic (1 total)")
COMMENT     #79=(CFolderPar
COMMENT     (CGroupPar (CParagraph 33 (7 33 0) 1 1 1 0 178)
COMMENT     (CObjectList
COMMENT     #80=(CFolderPar
COMMENT     (CGroupPar
COMMENT     (CParagraph 3244 (3 #23# 0) 1 2 2 0 194)
COMMENT     (CObjectList
COMMENT     #81=(CLinePar
COMMENT     (CParagraph 0 (0 0) 1 2 3 0 180)
COMMENT     "Start: 3244 End: 3703 (Complementary)"
COMMENT     1)
COMMENT     #82=(CLinePar
COMMENT     (CParagraph 0 (0 0) 1 2 3 0 180) "f1+" 1)))
COMMENT     "f1+")
COMMENT     #83=(CFolderPar
COMMENT     (CGroupPar
COMMENT     (CParagraph 5357 (3 #25# 0) 1 2 2 0 194)
COMMENT     (CObjectList
COMMENT     #84=(CLinePar
COMMENT     (CParagraph 0 (0 0) 1 2 3 0 180)
COMMENT     "Start: 5357 End: 5582 (Complementary)"
COMMENT     1)
COMMENT     #85=(CLinePar
COMMENT     (CParagraph 0 (0 0) 1 2 3 0 180)
COMMENT     "ColE1-ori" 1))) "ColE1-ori")))
COMMENT     "Replication Origin (2 total)")
COMMENT     #86=(CFolderPar
COMMENT     (CGroupPar (CParagraph 34 (7 34 0) 1 1 1 0 178)
COMMENT     (CObjectList
COMMENT     #87=(CFolderPar
COMMENT     (CGroupPar
COMMENT     (CParagraph 24 (3 #16# 0) 1 2 2 0 194)
COMMENT     (CObjectList
COMMENT     #88=(CLinePar
COMMENT     (CParagraph 0 (0 0) 1 2 3 0 180)
COMMENT     "Start: 24 End: 156 " 1)
COMMENT     #89=(CLinePar
COMMENT     (CParagraph 0 (0 0) 1 2 3 0 180) "ITR" 1)))
COMMENT     "ITR")
COMMENT     #90=(CFolderPar
COMMENT     (CGroupPar
COMMENT     (CParagraph 3027 (3 #22# 0) 1 2 2 0 194)
COMMENT     (CObjectList
COMMENT     #91=(CLinePar
COMMENT     (CParagraph 0 (0 0) 1 2 3 0 180)
COMMENT     "Start: 3027 End: 3148" 1)
COMMENT     #92=(CLinePar
COMMENT     (CParagraph 0 (0 0) 1 2 3 0 180) "ITR" 1)))
COMMENT     "ITR"))) "Repeat Region (2 total)")
COMMENT     #93=(CFolderPar
COMMENT     (CGroupPar (CParagraph 61 (7 61 0) 1 1 1 0 178)
COMMENT     (CObjectList
COMMENT     #94=(CFolderPar
COMMENT     (CGroupPar
COMMENT     (CParagraph 1828 (3 #19# 0) 1 2 2 0 194)
COMMENT     (CObjectList
COMMENT     #95=(CLinePar
COMMENT     (CParagraph 0 (0 0) 1 2 3 0 180)
COMMENT     "Start: 1828 End: 2541" 1)
COMMENT     #96=(CLinePar
COMMENT     (CParagraph 0 (0 0) 1 2 3 0 180)
COMMENT     "GFP F64L / S65T" 1))) "eGFP")
COMMENT     #97=(CFolderPar
COMMENT     (CGroupPar
COMMENT     (CParagraph 4107 (3 #24# 0) 1 2 2 0 194)
COMMENT     (CObjectList
COMMENT     #98=(CLinePar
COMMENT     (CParagraph 0 (0 0) 1 2 3 0 180)
COMMENT     "Start: 4107 End: 5107 (Complementary)"
COMMENT     1)
COMMENT     #99=(CLinePar
COMMENT     (CParagraph 0 (0 0) 1 2 3 0 180)
COMMENT     "Ampicillin Resistance" 1))) "ApR")))
COMMENT     "Exon (2 total)"))) "Feature Map")
COMMENT     #100=(CFolderPar
COMMENT     (CGroupPar (CParagraph 13 (0 0) 1 1 0 0 178)
COMMENT     (CObjectList
COMMENT     #101=(CRSFolderPar
COMMENT     (CFolderPar
COMMENT     (CGroupPar (CParagraph 39203376 (8 0) 1 1 1 0 178)
COMMENT     (CObjectList)) "AscI: 0 sites") 2 6 "GGCGCGCC"
COMMENT     "CCGCGCGG")
COMMENT     #102=(CRSFolderPar
COMMENT     (CFolderPar
COMMENT     (CGroupPar (CParagraph 39189464 (8 0) 1 1 1 0 178)
COMMENT     (CObjectList
COMMENT     #103=(CGroupPar
COMMENT     (CParagraph 0 (10 #0# 0) 1 2 2 0 180)
COMMENT     (CObjectList
COMMENT     #104=(CLinePar
COMMENT     (CParagraph 0 (1 #0# 1) 1 2 2 0 191)
COMMENT     " N1: 1406 " 1)
COMMENT     #105=(CLinePar
COMMENT     (CParagraph 0 (1 #0# 2) 1 2 2 0 191)
COMMENT     " N2: 2348 " 1)
COMMENT     #106=(CLinePar
COMMENT     (CParagraph 0 (1 #0# 3) 1 2 2 0 191)
COMMENT     " N3: 2556 " 1))))) "BamHI: 3 sites")
COMMENT     1 5 "GGATCC" "CCTAGG")
COMMENT     #107=(CRSFolderPar
COMMENT     (CFolderPar
COMMENT     (CGroupPar (CParagraph 39203280 (8 0) 1 1 1 0 178)
COMMENT     (CObjectList
COMMENT     #108=(CGroupPar
COMMENT     (CParagraph 0 (10 #12# 0) 1 2 2 0 180)
COMMENT     (CObjectList
COMMENT     #109=(CLinePar
COMMENT     (CParagraph 0 (1 #12# 1) 1 2 2 0 191)
COMMENT     " N1: 1658 (on complementary strand)"
COMMENT     1))))) "BfuAI: 1 site") 10 14
COMMENT     "ACCTGCNNNNNNNNN" "TGGACGNNNNNNNNN")
COMMENT     #110=(CRSFolderPar
COMMENT     (CFolderPar
COMMENT     (CGroupPar (CParagraph 39189400 (8 0) 1 1 1 0 178)
COMMENT     (CObjectList
COMMENT     #111=(CGroupPar
COMMENT     (CParagraph 0 (10 #1# 0) 1 2 2 0 180)
COMMENT     (CObjectList
COMMENT     #112=(CLinePar
COMMENT     (CParagraph 0 (1 #1# 1) 1 2 2 0 191)
COMMENT     " N1: 1174 " 1))))) "ClaI: 1 site")
COMMENT     2 4 "ATCGAT" "TAGCTA")
COMMENT     #113=(CRSFolderPar
COMMENT     (CFolderPar
COMMENT     (CGroupPar (CParagraph 39189336 (8 0) 1 1 1 0 178)
COMMENT     (CObjectList
COMMENT     #114=(CGroupPar
COMMENT     (CParagraph 0 (10 #2# 0) 1 2 2 0 180)
COMMENT     (CObjectList
COMMENT     #115=(CLinePar
COMMENT     (CParagraph 0 (1 #2# 1) 1 2 2 0 191)
COMMENT     " N1: 1178 " 1))))) "EcoRV: 1 site")
COMMENT     3 3 "GATATC" "CTATAG")
COMMENT     #116=(CRSFolderPar
COMMENT     (CFolderPar
COMMENT     (CGroupPar (CParagraph 39189304 (8 0) 1 1 1 0 178)
COMMENT     (CObjectList
COMMENT     #117=(CGroupPar
COMMENT     (CParagraph 0 (10 #3# 0) 1 2 2 0 180)
COMMENT     (CObjectList
COMMENT     #118=(CLinePar
COMMENT     (CParagraph 0 (1 #3# 1) 1 2 2 0 191)
COMMENT     " N1: 1143 " 1)))))
COMMENT     "HindIII: 1 site") 1 5 "AAGCTT" "TTCGAA")
COMMENT     #119=(CRSFolderPar
COMMENT     (CFolderPar
COMMENT     (CGroupPar (CParagraph 39189272 (8 0) 1 1 1 0 178)
COMMENT     (CObjectList
COMMENT     #120=(CGroupPar
COMMENT     (CParagraph 0 (10 #4# 0) 1 2 2 0 180)
COMMENT     (CObjectList
COMMENT     #121=(CLinePar
COMMENT     (CParagraph 0 (1 #4# 1) 1 2 2 0 191)
COMMENT     " N1: 3161 " 1))))) "KasI: 1 site")
COMMENT     1 5 "GGCGCC" "CCGCGG")
COMMENT     #122=(CRSFolderPar
COMMENT     (CFolderPar
COMMENT     (CGroupPar (CParagraph 39189240 (8 0) 1 1 1 0 178)
COMMENT     (CObjectList
COMMENT     #123=(CGroupPar
COMMENT     (CParagraph 0 (10 #5# 0) 1 2 2 0 180)
COMMENT     (CObjectList
COMMENT     #124=(CLinePar
COMMENT     (CParagraph 0 (1 #5# 1) 1 2 2 0 191)
COMMENT     " N1: 144 " 1)
COMMENT     #125=(CLinePar
COMMENT     (CParagraph 0 (1 #5# 2) 1 2 2 0 191)
COMMENT     " N2: 1815 " 1)
COMMENT     #126=(CLinePar
COMMENT     (CParagraph 0 (1 #5# 3) 1 2 2 0 191)
COMMENT     " N3: 2547 " 1)
COMMENT     #127=(CLinePar
COMMENT     (CParagraph 0 (1 #5# 4) 1 2 2 0 191)
COMMENT     " N4: 3013 " 1))))) "NotI: 4 sites")
COMMENT     2 6 "GCGGCCGC" "CGCCGGCG")
COMMENT     #128=(CRSFolderPar
COMMENT     (CFolderPar
COMMENT     (CGroupPar (CParagraph 39189072 (8 0) 1 1 1 0 178)
COMMENT     (CObjectList
COMMENT     #129=(CGroupPar
COMMENT     (CParagraph 0 (10 #6# 0) 1 2 2 0 180)
COMMENT     (CObjectList
COMMENT     #130=(CLinePar
COMMENT     (CParagraph 0 (1 #6# 1) 1 2 2 0 191)
COMMENT     " N1: 1167 " 1))))) "NsiI: 1 site")
COMMENT     5 1 "ATGCAT" "TACGTA")
COMMENT     #131=(CRSFolderPar
COMMENT     (CFolderPar
COMMENT     (CGroupPar (CParagraph 39189896 (8 0) 1 1 1 0 178)
COMMENT     (CObjectList
COMMENT     #132=(CGroupPar
COMMENT     (CParagraph 0 (10 #7# 0) 1 2 2 0 180)
COMMENT     (CObjectList
COMMENT     #133=(CLinePar
COMMENT     (CParagraph 0 (1 #7# 1) 1 2 2 0 191)
COMMENT     " N1: 1163 " 1))))) "Ppu10I: 1 site")
COMMENT     1 5 "ATGCAT" "TACGTA")
COMMENT     #134=(CRSFolderPar
COMMENT     (CFolderPar
COMMENT     (CGroupPar (CParagraph 39203312 (8 0) 1 1 1 0 178)
COMMENT     (CObjectList)) "PspOMI: 0 sites") 1 5 "GGGCCC"
COMMENT     "CCCGGG")
COMMENT     #135=(CRSFolderPar
COMMENT     (CFolderPar
COMMENT     (CGroupPar (CParagraph 39189696 (8 0) 1 1 1 0 178)
COMMENT     (CObjectList)) "SacII: 0 sites") 4 2 "CCGCGG"
COMMENT     "GGCGCC")
COMMENT     #136=(CRSFolderPar
COMMENT     (CFolderPar
COMMENT     (CGroupPar (CParagraph 39189528 (8 0) 1 1 1 0 178)
COMMENT     (CObjectList
COMMENT     #137=(CGroupPar
COMMENT     (CParagraph 0 (10 #9# 0) 1 2 2 0 180)
COMMENT     (CObjectList
COMMENT     #138=(CLinePar
COMMENT     (CParagraph 0 (1 #9# 1) 1 2 2 0 191)
COMMENT     " N1: 2754 " 1))))) "SalI: 1 site")
COMMENT     1 5 "GTCGAC" "CAGCTG")
COMMENT     #139=(CRSFolderPar
COMMENT     (CFolderPar
COMMENT     (CGroupPar (CParagraph 39203120 (8 0) 1 1 1 0 178)
COMMENT     (CObjectList
COMMENT     #140=(CGroupPar
COMMENT     (CParagraph 0 (10 #10# 0) 1 2 2 0 180)
COMMENT     (CObjectList
COMMENT     #141=(CLinePar
COMMENT     (CParagraph 0 (1 #10# 1) 1 2 2 0 191)
COMMENT     " N1: 43 " 1)
COMMENT     #142=(CLinePar
COMMENT     (CParagraph 0 (1 #10# 2) 1 2 2 0 191)
COMMENT     " N2: 54 " 1)
COMMENT     #143=(CLinePar
COMMENT     (CParagraph 0 (1 #10# 3) 1 2 2 0 191)
COMMENT     " N3: 3107 " 1)
COMMENT     #144=(CLinePar
COMMENT     (CParagraph 0 (1 #10# 4) 1 2 2 0 191)
COMMENT     " N4: 3118 " 1))))) "SmaI: 4 sites")
COMMENT     3 3 "CCCGGG" "GGGCCC")
COMMENT     #145=(CRSFolderPar
COMMENT     (CFolderPar
COMMENT     (CGroupPar (CParagraph 39203152 (8 0) 1 1 1 0 178)
COMMENT     (CObjectList
COMMENT     #146=(CGroupPar
COMMENT     (CParagraph 0 (10 #11# 0) 1 2 2 0 180)
COMMENT     (CObjectList
COMMENT     #147=(CLinePar
COMMENT     (CParagraph 0 (1 #11# 1) 1 2 2 0 191)
COMMENT     " N1: 1153 " 1))))) "SpeI: 1 site")
COMMENT     1 5 "ACTAGT" "TGATCA")
COMMENT     #148=(CRSFolderPar
COMMENT     (CFolderPar
COMMENT     (CGroupPar (CParagraph 39203344 (8 0) 1 1 1 0 178)
COMMENT     (CObjectList)) "XhoI: 0 sites") 1 5 "CTCGAG"
COMMENT     "GAGCTC")))
COMMENT     "Restriction/Methylation Map: (no more than 4 sites)"))))
COMMENT     (CGraphView
COMMENT     (CWStyleSheet
COMMENT     (CObjectList
COMMENT     #149=(CWidgetStyle "RSite Label" 1 (LOGPEN 0 0 13408563) 1 0 1
COMMENT     (LOGFONT 0 0 0 0 400 0 0 0 0 3 2 1 18 "Georgia") 0.555556 0 1 5
COMMENT     "@N (@S)" 0)
COMMENT     #150=(CWidgetStyle "Signal Label" 1 (LOGPEN 0 0 0) 1 0 1
COMMENT     (LOGFONT 0 0 0 0 700 0 0 0 0 3 2 1 34 "Arial") 0.666667 0 1 1
COMMENT     "@N" 0)
COMMENT     #151=(CWidgetStyle "Molecule Label 2" 0 0 1
COMMENT     (LOGFONT 0 0 0 0 400 0 0 0 0 3 2 1 18 "Georgia") 0.555556 0 1 16
COMMENT     "@L bp" 0)
COMMENT     #152=(CWidgetStyle "Molecule Label 1" 0 0 1
COMMENT     (LOGFONT 0 0 0 0 400 0 0 0 0 3 2 1 34 "Verdana") 0.833333 0 1 1
COMMENT     "@N" 0)
COMMENT     #153=(CWidgetStyle "Shape 3" 1 (LOGPEN 0 0 3355545) 1 1
COMMENT     (LOGBRUSH 0 6724095 0) 0 0 1 (LOGSHAPE 9 1 0.8 1.8 0))
COMMENT     #154=(CWidgetStyle "Shape 1" 1 (LOGPEN 0 0 6723840) 1 1
COMMENT     (LOGBRUSH 0 10079334 0) 0 0 1 (LOGSHAPE 9 1 0.8 1.8 0))
COMMENT     #155=(CWidgetStyle "Axis" 1 (LOGPEN 0 0 10079436) 2 1
COMMENT     (LOGBRUSH 0 13434879 0) 0 0 1 (LOGSHAPE 10 1 0 0 0))
COMMENT     #156=(CWidgetStyle "Line 2" 1 (LOGPEN 0 0 6723840) 8 0 0 0 1
COMMENT     (LOGSHAPE 1 1.9 0 0 0))
COMMENT     #157=(CWidgetStyle "RSite" 1 (LOGPEN 0 0 10053171) 8 0 0 0 1
COMMENT     (LOGSHAPE 1 1.9 0 0 0))
COMMENT     #158=(CWidgetStyle "Short Signal" 1 (LOGPEN 0 0 13395507) 10 0 0 0 1
COMMENT     (LOGSHAPE 1 1.9 0 0 0))
COMMENT     #159=(CWidgetStyle "Uniq RSite Label" 1 (LOGPEN 0 0 153) 1 0 1
COMMENT     (LOGFONT 0 0 0 0 400 0 0 0 0 3 2 1 18 "Georgia") 0.555556 128 1
COMMENT     5 "@N (@S)" 0)
COMMENT     #160=(CWidgetStyle "Vanilla" 1 (LOGPEN 0 0 0) 1 1
COMMENT     (LOGBRUSH 0 16777215 0) 1
COMMENT     (LOGFONT 0 0 0 0 400 0 0 0 0 7 48 2 18 "Times New Roman") 0.8 0
COMMENT     1 2 "?" 0)
COMMENT     #161=(CWidgetStyle "Mark 1" 0 0 1
COMMENT     (LOGFONT 0 0 0 0 400 0 0 0 2 7 48 2 2 "Windings") 0.7 0 1 2 "?"
COMMENT     0)
COMMENT     #162=(CWidgetStyle "Motif Label" 1 (LOGPEN 0 0 16744512) 1 0 1
COMMENT     (LOGFONT 0 0 0 0 400 0 0 0 0 3 2 1 34 "Arial") 0.611111 8388608
COMMENT     1 65535 "@N (@H)" 0)
COMMENT     #163=(CWidgetStyle "Fragment Label 2" 1 (LOGPEN 0 0 0) 1 0 1
COMMENT     (LOGFONT 0 0 0 0 400 0 0 0 0 3 2 1 49 "Courier New") 1.05 0 1 48
COMMENT     "@F bp (molecule @L bp)" 0)
COMMENT     #164=(CWidgetStyle "Fragment Label 1" 1 (LOGPEN 0 0 0) 1 0 1
COMMENT     (LOGFONT 0 0 0 0 400 0 0 0 0 3 2 1 34 "Arial") 0.91 0 1 1
COMMENT     "Fragment of @N" 0)
COMMENT     #165=(CWidgetStyle "Shape 4" 1 (LOGPEN 0 0 0) 1 1
COMMENT     (LOGBRUSH 2 8388608 5) 0 0 0)
COMMENT     #166=(CWidgetStyle "Shape 2" 1 (LOGPEN 0 0 0) 1 1 (LOGBRUSH 0 128 0)
            0
COMMENT     0 0)
COMMENT     #167=(CWidgetStyle "Shape 0" 1 (LOGPEN 0 0 0) 1 1 (LOGBRUSH 0 0 0) 0
            0
COMMENT     0)
COMMENT     #168=(CWidgetStyle "ORF" 1 (LOGPEN 0 0 16384) 8 0 0 0 1
COMMENT     (LOGSHAPE 7 0.2 3.41182 2.86186 0.609808))
COMMENT     #169=(CWidgetStyle "Line 4" 1 (LOGPEN 0 0 32768) 8 0 0 0 0)
COMMENT     #170=(CWidgetStyle "Line 3" 1 (LOGPEN 0 0 16711680) 8 0 0 0 0)
COMMENT     #171=(CWidgetStyle "Line 1" 1 (LOGPEN 0 0 16711680) 1 0 0 0 0)
COMMENT     #172=(CWidgetStyle "Short Promoter" 1 (LOGPEN 0 0 128) 6 0 0 0 0)
COMMENT     #173=(CWidgetStyle "Motif" 1 (LOGPEN 0 0 0) 1 0 0 0 0)
COMMENT     #174=(CWidgetStyle "Line 0" 1 (LOGPEN 0 0 0) 8 0 0 0 0)
COMMENT     #175=(CWidgetStyle "Void" 0 0 0 0 0)
COMMENT     #176=(CWidgetStyle "General Label" 1 (LOGPEN 0 0 0) 1 0 1
COMMENT     (LOGFONT 0 0 0 0 400 0 0 0 0 3 2 1 18 "Times New Roman") 0.91 0
COMMENT     1 3 "@T @N " 0)
COMMENT     #177=(CWidgetStyle "Position" 1 (LOGPEN 0 0 0) 1 0 0 0 0)
COMMENT     #178=(CWidgetStyle "Annotation" 0 0 1
COMMENT     (LOGFONT 0 0 0 0 400 0 0 0 0 3 2 1 18 "Times New Roman") 0.91 0
COMMENT     0 0)
COMMENT     #179=(CWidgetStyle "Position Label" 1 (LOGPEN 0 0 8388608) 1 0 1
COMMENT     (LOGFONT 0 0 0 0 400 0 1 0 0 3 2 1 34 "Arial") 0.63 8388608 1 1
COMMENT     "@N" 0)
COMMENT     #180=(CWidgetStyle "Range" 1 (LOGPEN 0 0 0) 1 1
COMMENT     (LOGBRUSH 0 16777215 0) 0 0 0)
COMMENT     #181=(CWidgetStyle "Range Label" 1 (LOGPEN 0 0 8388608) 1 0 1
COMMENT     (LOGFONT 0 0 0 0 400 0 1 0 0 3 2 1 34 "Arial") 0.63 8388608 1 1
COMMENT     "@N" 0)
COMMENT     #182=(CWidgetStyle "ORF Label" 1 (LOGPEN 0 0 49216) 1 0 1
COMMENT     (LOGFONT 0 0 0 0 400 0 0 0 0 3 2 1 18 "Times New Roman")
COMMENT     0.611111 0 1 65535 "@N" 0)
COMMENT     #183=(CWidgetStyle "CDS Label" 1 (LOGPEN 0 0 4227264) 1 0 1
COMMENT     (LOGFONT 0 0 0 0 400 0 0 0 0 3 2 1 34 "Arial") 0.555556 255 1 1
COMMENT     "@N" 0)
COMMENT     #184=(CWidgetStyle "Shape 5" 1 (LOGPEN 0 0 0) 3 1
COMMENT     (LOGBRUSH 0 16777113 0) 1
COMMENT     (LOGFONT 0 0 0 0 400 0 0 0 0 7 48 2 50 "Arial") 0.9 0 0 1
COMMENT     (LOGSHAPE 9 1 0.8 1.8 0))
COMMENT     #185=(CWidgetStyle "CDS" 1 (LOGPEN 0 0 0) 1 1 (LOGBRUSH 2 39423 3) 0
            0
COMMENT     1 (LOGSHAPE 9 1 0.8 1.8 0))
COMMENT     #186=(CWidgetStyle "Label 2" 1 (LOGPEN 0 0 4227264) 1 0 1
COMMENT     (LOGFONT 0 0 0 0 400 0 0 0 0 3 2 1 34 "Arial") 0.944444 8388608
COMMENT     1 1 "@N" 0)
COMMENT     #187=(CWidgetStyle "Label 3" 1 (LOGPEN 0 0 8421376) 1 0 1
COMMENT     (LOGFONT 0 0 0 0 700 255 0 0 0 3 2 1 34 "Arial") 0.833333 255 1
COMMENT     5 "@N (@S)" 0)
COMMENT     #188=(CWidgetStyle "Label 4" 1 (LOGPEN 0 0 8437824) 1 0 1
COMMENT     (LOGFONT 0 0 0 0 400 0 0 0 0 3 2 1 34 "Arial") 0.722222 0 1 5
COMMENT     "@N (@S)" 0)) 0.164644 1.74233 0.164644 2.53336
COMMENT     (70 (CShapeMapEntry 0 "Unique RSite" 1 "Uniq RSite Label") 67
COMMENT     (CShapeMapEntry 0 "ORF" 0 "ORF Label")) 40.0378 40.0378 39 39 0.1
COMMENT     -6008) 1 1 0 1 1
COMMENT     (mapper: 15.5707 -19.667 40.0378 40.0378 0.01 10 -1 6023 6023 1 0 0)
COMMENT     #189=(CGroupWidget (CWidget 0 (0 0) 1 2 0 0 Nil 757089353 100)
COMMENT     (CObjectList
COMMENT     #190=(CGroupWidget (CWidget 1 (0 0) 1 2 0 0 Nil -1224 100)
COMMENT     (CObjectList
COMMENT     #191=(CAxis
COMMENT     (CWideLine
COMMENT     (CWidget 0 (0 0) 1 2 0 0 #155# 40955396 0)
COMMENT     (LOGPEN 0 0 10079436) 2 (LOGBRUSH 0 13434879 0) 1
COMMENT     6.27523 6.27323 1 0.0214037) 0.104154)
COMMENT     #192=(CLabel
COMMENT     (CWidget 1001 (0 0) 1 2 0 0 #152# 25821720 100)
COMMENT     (LOGPEN 0 0 13408563) 1
COMMENT     (LOGFONT 58 22 0 0 400 0 0 0 0 3 2 1 34 "Verdana")
COMMENT     1.74233 0.833333 0 "pTR-UF-12.1 new" "@N" 1 0
COMMENT     0.871165 0 -10 9.66587 1.44863 Nil)
COMMENT     #193=(CLabel (CWidget 1002 (0 0) 1 2 0 0 #151# 0 100)
COMMENT     (LOGPEN 0 0 13408563) 1
COMMENT     (LOGFONT 38 14 0 0 400 0 0 0 0 3 2 1 18 "Georgia")
COMMENT     1.74233 0.555556 0 "6023 bp" "@L bp" 16 0 -0.871165
COMMENT     0 -10.8 3.12205 0.949103 Nil)) (CObjectList))
COMMENT     #194=(CGroupWidget (CWidget 10 (6 0) 1 2 0 0 Nil -1294 100)
COMMENT     (CObjectList
COMMENT     #195=(CGroupWidget
COMMENT     (CWidget 21 (7 21 0) 1 2 0 0 Nil -1852 100)
COMMENT     (CObjectList
COMMENT     #196=(CWideArrow
COMMENT     (CWideLine
COMMENT     (CWidget 0 (3 #26# 0) 1 2 0 0 #154# 0 100)
COMMENT     (LOGPEN 0 0 6723840) 1
COMMENT     (LOGBRUSH 0 10079334 0) 1 5.21186 5.3233 1
COMMENT     0.082322) 0.8 1.8 0)
COMMENT     #197=(CLabel (CWidget 0 (0 0) 1 2 0 0 #150# 0 100)
COMMENT     (LOGPEN 0 0 0) 1
COMMENT     (LOGFONT 46 17 0 0 700 0 0 0 0 3 2 1 34
COMMENT     "Arial") 1.74233 0.666667 0
COMMENT     "intron in 5'UTR" "@N" 1 14.0408 5.22699 0
COMMENT     -10 6.79358 1.12394 #196#)
COMMENT     #198=(CScratch
COMMENT     (CWidget 0 (3 #27# 0) 1 2 0 0 #158# 1286 100)
COMMENT     (LOGPEN 0 8 13395507) 10 1 5.16499 1.9
COMMENT     0.082322 1)
COMMENT     #199=(CLabel
COMMENT     (CWidget 0 (0 0) 1 2 0 0 #150# 25821776 100)
COMMENT     (LOGPEN 0 0 0) 1
COMMENT     (LOGFONT 46 17 0 0 700 0 0 0 0 3 2 1 34
COMMENT     "Arial") 1.74233 0.666667 0 "SA" "@N" 1
COMMENT     12.5181 1.74233 0 -10 1.29877 1.12394 #198#)
COMMENT     #200=(CScratch
COMMENT     (CWidget 0 (3 #28# 0) 1 2 0 0 #158# 478 100)
COMMENT     (LOGPEN 0 8 13395507) 10 1 5.32434 1.9
COMMENT     0.082322 1)
COMMENT     #201=(CLabel
COMMENT     (CWidget 0 (0 0) 1 2 0 0 #150# 25821720 100)
COMMENT     (LOGPEN 0 0 0) 1
COMMENT     (LOGFONT 46 17 0 0 700 0 0 0 0 3 2 1 34
COMMENT     "Arial") 1.74233 0.666667 0 "SD" "@N" 1
COMMENT     10.7919 6.96932 0 -10 1.42365 1.12394 #200#)
COMMENT     #202=(CScratch
COMMENT     (CWidget 0 (3 #29# 0) 1 2 0 0 #158# 756 100)
COMMENT     (LOGPEN 0 8 13395507) 10 1 5.20873 1.9
COMMENT     0.082322 1)
COMMENT     #203=(CLabel
COMMENT     (CWidget 0 (0 0) 1 2 0 0 #150# -1315345 100)
COMMENT     (LOGPEN 0 0 0) 1
COMMENT     (LOGFONT 46 17 0 0 700 0 0 0 0 3 2 1 34
COMMENT     "Arial") 1.74233 0.666667 0 "AAV-F1 primer"
COMMENT     "@N" 1 14.5692 3.48466 0 -10 6.29405 1.12394
COMMENT     #202#)
COMMENT     #204=(CScratch
COMMENT     (CWidget 0 (3 #30# 0) 1 2 0 0 #158# 1286 100)
COMMENT     (LOGPEN 0 8 13395507) 10 1 5.08479 1.9
COMMENT     0.082322 1)
COMMENT     #205=(CLabel
COMMENT     (CWidget 0 (0 0) 1 2 0 0 #150# 34769424 100)
COMMENT     (LOGPEN 0 0 0) 1
COMMENT     (LOGFONT 46 17 0 0 700 0 0 0 0 3 2 1 34
COMMENT     "Arial") 1.74233 0.666667 0 "MCS" "@N" 1
COMMENT     12.9689 0 0 -10 2.2229 1.12394 #204#)
COMMENT     #206=(CWideArrow
COMMENT     (CWideLine
COMMENT     (CWidget 0 (3 #31# 0) 1 2 0 0 #154# 0 100)
COMMENT     (LOGPEN 0 0 6723840) 1
COMMENT     (LOGBRUSH 0 10079334 0) 1 5.71388 6.093 1
COMMENT     0.082322) 0.8 1.8 0)
COMMENT     #207=(CLabel
COMMENT     (CWidget 0 (0 0) 1 2 0 0 #150# 25821744 100)
COMMENT     (LOGPEN 0 0 0) 1
COMMENT     (LOGFONT 46 17 0 0 700 0 0 0 0 3 2 1 34
COMMENT     "Arial") 1.74233 0.666667 0 "CMV Enhancer"
COMMENT     "@N" 1 9.54001 10.454 0 -10 6.6687 1.12394
COMMENT     #206#)
COMMENT     #208=(CScratch
COMMENT     (CWidget 0 (3 #32# 0) 1 2 0 0 #158# 761 100)
COMMENT     (LOGPEN 0 8 13395507) 10 1 3.40166 1.9
COMMENT     0.082322 1)
COMMENT     #209=(CLabel
COMMENT     (CWidget 0 (0 0) 1 2 0 0 #150# 39534052 100)
COMMENT     (LOGPEN 0 0 0) 1
COMMENT     (LOGFONT 46 17 0 0 700 0 0 0 0 3 2 1 34
COMMENT     "Arial") 1.74233 0.666667 0 "AAV-R1 primer"
COMMENT     "@N" 1 7.3347 -29.6196 0 -10 6.41893 1.12394
COMMENT     #208#)) (CObjectList))
COMMENT     #210=(CGroupWidget
COMMENT     (CWidget 26 (7 26 0) 1 2 0 0 Nil -1573 100)
COMMENT     (CObjectList
COMMENT     #211=(CScratch
COMMENT     (CWidget 0 (3 #20# 0) 1 2 0 0 #174# 756 100)
COMMENT     (LOGPEN 0 6 0) 8 1 3.5079 1.9 0.082322 1)
COMMENT     #212=(CLabel
COMMENT     (CWidget 0 (0 0) 1 2 0 0 #150# 38579788 100)
COMMENT     (LOGPEN 0 0 0) 1
COMMENT     (LOGFONT 46 17 0 0 700 0 0 0 0 3 2 1 34
COMMENT     "Arial") 1.74233 0.666667 0 "SV40 polyA"
COMMENT     "@N" 1 7.8661 -26.1349 0 -10 4.92035 1.12394
COMMENT     #211#)
COMMENT     #213=(CScratch
COMMENT     (CWidget 0 (3 #21# 0) 1 2 0 0 #174# 215 100)
COMMENT     (LOGPEN 0 6 0) 8 1 3.28085 1.9 0.082322 1)
COMMENT     #214=(CLabel
COMMENT     (CWidget 0 (0 0) 1 2 0 0 #150# 25821696 100)
COMMENT     (LOGPEN 0 0 0) 1
COMMENT     (LOGFONT 46 17 0 0 700 0 0 0 0 3 2 1 34
COMMENT     "Arial") 1.74233 0.666667 0 "bGHpolyA" "@N"
COMMENT     1 4.98665 -31.3619 0 -10 4.47078 1.12394
COMMENT     #213#)) (CObjectList))
COMMENT     #215=(CGroupWidget
COMMENT     (CWidget 29 (7 29 0) 1 2 0 0 Nil -108 100)
COMMENT     (CObjectList
COMMENT     #216=(CWideArrow
COMMENT     (CWideLine
COMMENT     (CWidget 0 (3 #17# 0) 1 2 0 0 #154# 0 100)
COMMENT     (LOGPEN 0 0 6723840) 1
COMMENT     (LOGBRUSH 0 10079334 0) 0.835356 5.41912
COMMENT     5.71388 1 0.082322) 0.8 1.8 0)
COMMENT     #217=(CLabel
COMMENT     (CWidget 0 (0 0) 1 2 0 0 #150# 1195460419 100)
COMMENT     (LOGPEN 0 0 0) 1
COMMENT     (LOGFONT 46 17 0 0 700 0 0 0 0 3 2 1 34
COMMENT     "Arial") 1.74233 0.666667 0
COMMENT     "Chick B-actin promoter" "@N" 1 13.4235
COMMENT     8.71165 0 -10 10.2903 1.12394 #216#))
COMMENT     (CObjectList))
COMMENT     #218=(CGroupWidget
COMMENT     (CWidget 30 (7 30 0) 1 2 0 0 Nil -1434 100)
COMMENT     (CObjectList
COMMENT     #219=(CWideArrow
COMMENT     (CWideLine
COMMENT     (CWidget 0 (3 #18# 0) 1 2 0 0 #166# 0 100)
COMMENT     (LOGPEN 0 0 0) 1 (LOGBRUSH 0 128 0) 0.835356
COMMENT     4.38904 5.03584 1 0.082322) 0.8 1.8 0)
COMMENT     #220=(CLabel
COMMENT     (CWidget 0 (0 0) 1 2 0 0 #150# 1128485972 100)
COMMENT     (LOGPEN 0 0 0) 1
COMMENT     (LOGFONT 46 17 0 0 700 0 0 0 0 3 2 1 34
COMMENT     "Arial") 1.74233 0.666667 0 "IRES" "@N" 1
COMMENT     13.9028 -13.9386 0 -10 2.29783 1.12394 #219#))
COMMENT     (CObjectList))
COMMENT     #221=(CGroupWidget
COMMENT     (CWidget 33 (7 33 0) 1 2 0 0 Nil -318 100)
COMMENT     (CObjectList
COMMENT     #222=(CWideArrow
COMMENT     (CWideLine
COMMENT     (CWidget 0 (3 #23# 0) 1 2 0 0 #153# 0 100)
COMMENT     (LOGPEN 0 0 3355545) 1
COMMENT     (LOGBRUSH 0 6724095 0) 1 2.41637 2.89548 1
COMMENT     0.082322) 0.8 1.8 1)
COMMENT     #223=(CLabel
COMMENT     (CWidget 0 (0 0) 1 2 0 0 #150# 38568572 100)
COMMENT     (LOGPEN 0 0 0) 1
COMMENT     (LOGFONT 46 17 0 0 700 0 0 0 0 3 2 1 34
COMMENT     "Arial") 1.74233 0.666667 0 "f1+" "@N" 1
COMMENT     -10.7457 -6.96932 0 -10 1.47361 1.12394 #222#)
COMMENT     #224=(CWideArrow
COMMENT     (CWideLine
COMMENT     (CWidget 0 (3 #25# 0) 1 2 0 0 #153# 974 100)
COMMENT     (LOGPEN 0 0 3355545) 1
COMMENT     (LOGBRUSH 0 6724095 0) 1 0.459318 0.694706 1
COMMENT     0.082322) 0.8 1.8 1)
COMMENT     #225=(CLabel
COMMENT     (CWidget 0 (0 0) 1 2 0 0 #150# 39157536 100)
COMMENT     (LOGPEN 0 0 0) 1
COMMENT     (LOGFONT 46 17 0 0 700 0 0 0 0 3 2 1 34
COMMENT     "Arial") 1.74233 0.666667 0 "ColE1-ori" "@N"
COMMENT     1 -9.09823 10.454 0 -10 4.22101 1.12394 #224#))
COMMENT     (CObjectList))
COMMENT     #226=(CGroupWidget
COMMENT     (CWidget 34 (7 34 0) 1 2 0 0 Nil -178 100)
COMMENT     (CObjectList
COMMENT     #227=(CWideArrow
COMMENT     (CWideLine
COMMENT     (CWidget 0 (3 #16# 0) 1 2 0 0 #165# 0 100)
COMMENT     (LOGPEN 0 0 0) 1 (LOGBRUSH 2 8388608 5) 1
COMMENT     6.11071 6.24923 1 0.082322) 0.8 1.8 0)
COMMENT     #228=(CLabel
COMMENT     (CWidget 0 (0 0) 1 2 0 0 #150# -1052689 100)
COMMENT     (LOGPEN 0 0 0) 1
COMMENT     (LOGFONT 46 17 0 0 700 0 0 0 0 3 2 1 34
COMMENT     "Arial") 1.74233 0.666667 0 "ITR" "@N" 1
COMMENT     2.85606 13.9386 0 -10 1.67342 1.12394 #227#)
COMMENT     #229=(CWideArrow
COMMENT     (CWideLine
COMMENT     (CWidget 0 (3 #22# 0) 1 2 0 0 #165# 0 100)
COMMENT     (LOGPEN 0 0 0) 1 (LOGBRUSH 2 8388608 5) 1
COMMENT     2.99442 3.12149 1 0.082322) 0.8 1.8 0)
COMMENT     #230=(CLabel
COMMENT     (CWidget 0 (0 0) 1 2 0 0 #150# 1094797140 100)
COMMENT     (LOGPEN 0 0 0) 1
COMMENT     (LOGFONT 46 17 0 0 700 0 0 0 0 3 2 1 34
COMMENT     "Arial") 1.74233 0.666667 0 "ITR" "@N" 1
COMMENT     -2.62258 -13.9386 0 -10 1.67342 1.12394 #229#))
COMMENT     (CObjectList))
COMMENT     #231=(CGroupWidget
COMMENT     (CWidget 61 (7 61 0) 1 2 0 0 Nil -1783 100)
COMMENT     (CObjectList
COMMENT     #232=(CWideArrow
COMMENT     (CWideLine
COMMENT     (CWidget 0 (3 #19# 0) 1 2 0 0 #153# 0 100)
COMMENT     (LOGPEN 0 0 3355545) 1
COMMENT     (LOGBRUSH 0 6724095 0) 1 3.62664 4.37029 1
COMMENT     0.082322) 0.8 1.8 0)
COMMENT     #233=(CLabel
COMMENT     (CWidget 0 (0 0) 1 2 0 0 #150# 25821696 100)
COMMENT     (LOGPEN 0 0 0) 1
COMMENT     (LOGFONT 46 17 0 0 700 0 0 0 0 3 2 1 34
COMMENT     "Arial") 1.74233 0.666667 0 "eGFP" "@N" 1
COMMENT     11.3259 -19.1656 0 -10 2.59755 1.12394 #232#)
COMMENT     #234=(CWideArrow
COMMENT     (CWideLine
COMMENT     (CWidget 0 (3 #24# 0) 1 2 0 0 #153# 0 100)
COMMENT     (LOGPEN 0 0 3355545) 1
COMMENT     (LOGBRUSH 0 6724095 0) 1 0.954049 1.99663 1
COMMENT     0.082322) 0.8 1.8 1)
COMMENT     #235=(CLabel
COMMENT     (CWidget 0 (0 0) 1 2 0 0 #150# 25821760 100)
COMMENT     (LOGPEN 0 0 0) 1
COMMENT     (LOGFONT 46 17 0 0 700 0 0 0 0 3 2 1 34
COMMENT     "Arial") 1.74233 0.666667 0 "ApR" "@N" 1
COMMENT     -12.8698 1.74233 0 -10 1.92318 1.12394 #234#))
COMMENT     (CObjectList))) (CObjectList))
COMMENT     #236=(CGroupWidget (CWidget 11 (8 0) 1 2 0 0 Nil -1713 100)
COMMENT     (CObjectList
COMMENT     #237=(CGroupWidget
COMMENT     (CWidget 1 (10 #1# 0) 1 2 0 0 Nil -1504 100)
COMMENT     (CObjectList
COMMENT     #238=(CScratch
COMMENT     (CWidget 1 (1 #1# 1) 1 2 0 0 #157# 737 100)
COMMENT     (LOGPEN 0 6 10053171) 8 1 5.05146 1.9
COMMENT     0.082322 1)
COMMENT     #239=(CLabel
COMMENT     (CWidget 0 (0 0) 1 2 0 0 #159# 1195458883 100)
COMMENT     (LOGPEN 0 0 153) 1
COMMENT     (LOGFONT 38 14 0 0 400 0 0 0 0 3 2 1 18
COMMENT     "Georgia") 1.74233 0.555556 128
COMMENT     "{\\i Cla}I (1174)" "@N (@S)" 5 13.7558
COMMENT     -8.71165 0 -10 4.17106 0.949103 #238#))
COMMENT     (CObjectList))
COMMENT     #240=(CGroupWidget
COMMENT     (CWidget 1 (10 #2# 0) 1 2 0 0 Nil -1015 100)
COMMENT     (CObjectList
COMMENT     #241=(CScratch
COMMENT     (CWidget 1 (1 #2# 1) 1 2 0 0 #157# 728 100)
COMMENT     (LOGPEN 0 6 10053171) 8 1 5.04729 1.9
COMMENT     0.082322 1)
COMMENT     #242=(CLabel
COMMENT     (CWidget 0 (0 0) 1 2 0 0 #159# 34933372 100)
COMMENT     (LOGPEN 0 0 153) 1
COMMENT     (LOGFONT 38 14 0 0 400 0 0 0 0 3 2 1 18
COMMENT     "Georgia") 1.74233 0.555556 128
COMMENT     "{\\i Eco}RV (1178)" "@N (@S)" 5 14.3983
COMMENT     -10.454 0 -10 5.17011 0.949103 #241#))
COMMENT     (CObjectList))
COMMENT     #243=(CGroupWidget
COMMENT     (CWidget 1 (10 #3# 0) 1 2 0 0 Nil -1992 100)
COMMENT     (CObjectList
COMMENT     #244=(CScratch
COMMENT     (CWidget 1 (1 #3# 1) 1 2 0 0 #157# 756 100)
COMMENT     (LOGPEN 0 6 10053171) 8 1 5.08375 1.9
COMMENT     0.082322 1)
COMMENT     #245=(CLabel (CWidget 0 (0 0) 1 2 0 0 #159# 0 100)
COMMENT     (LOGPEN 0 0 153) 1
COMMENT     (LOGFONT 38 14 0 0 400 0 0 0 0 3 2 1 18
COMMENT     "Georgia") 1.74233 0.555556 128
COMMENT     "{\\i Hin}dIII (1143)" "@N (@S)" 5 14.4782
COMMENT     -1.74233 0 -10 5.22007 0.949103 #244#))
COMMENT     (CObjectList))
COMMENT     #246=(CGroupWidget
COMMENT     (CWidget 1 (10 #4# 0) 1 2 0 0 Nil -1085 100)
COMMENT     (CObjectList
COMMENT     #247=(CScratch
COMMENT     (CWidget 1 (1 #4# 1) 1 2 0 0 #157# 726 100)
COMMENT     (LOGPEN 0 6 10053171) 8 1 2.98192 1.9
COMMENT     0.082322 1)
COMMENT     #248=(CLabel
COMMENT     (CWidget 0 (0 0) 1 2 0 0 #159# 2082617568 100)
COMMENT     (LOGPEN 0 0 153) 1
COMMENT     (LOGFONT 38 14 0 0 400 0 0 0 0 3 2 1 18
COMMENT     "Georgia") 1.74233 0.555556 128
COMMENT     "{\\i Kas}I (3161)" "@N (@S)" 5 -10.7925
COMMENT     -8.71165 0 -10 4.37087 0.949103 #247#))
COMMENT     (CObjectList))
COMMENT     #249=(CGroupWidget
COMMENT     (CWidget 1 (10 #6# 0) 1 2 0 0 Nil -1155 100)
COMMENT     (CObjectList
COMMENT     #250=(CScratch
COMMENT     (CWidget 1 (1 #6# 1) 1 2 0 0 #157# 759 100)
COMMENT     (LOGPEN 0 6 10053171) 8 1 5.05875 1.9
COMMENT     0.082322 1)
COMMENT     #251=(CLabel
COMMENT     (CWidget 0 (0 0) 1 2 0 0 #159# 25821720 100)
COMMENT     (LOGPEN 0 0 153) 1
COMMENT     (LOGFONT 38 14 0 0 400 0 0 0 0 3 2 1 18
COMMENT     "Georgia") 1.74233 0.555556 128
COMMENT     "{\\i Nsi}I (1167)" "@N (@S)" 5 13.5781
COMMENT     -6.96932 0 -10 4.17106 0.949103 #250#))
COMMENT     (CObjectList))
COMMENT     #252=(CGroupWidget
COMMENT     (CWidget 1 (10 #7# 0) 1 2 0 0 Nil -945 100)
COMMENT     (CObjectList
COMMENT     #253=(CScratch
COMMENT     (CWidget 1 (1 #7# 1) 1 2 0 0 #157# 726 100)
COMMENT     (LOGPEN 0 6 10053171) 8 1 5.06292 1.9
COMMENT     0.082322 1)
COMMENT     #254=(CLabel (CWidget 0 (0 0) 1 2 0 0 #159# 0 100)
COMMENT     (LOGPEN 0 0 153) 1
COMMENT     (LOGFONT 38 14 0 0 400 0 0 0 0 3 2 1 18
COMMENT     "Georgia") 1.74233 0.555556 128
COMMENT     "{\\i Ppu}10I (1163)" "@N (@S)" 5 13.9472
COMMENT     -5.22699 0 -10 5.295 0.949103 #253#))
COMMENT     (CObjectList))
COMMENT     #255=(CGroupWidget
COMMENT     (CWidget 1 (10 #9# 0) 1 2 0 0 Nil -1294 100)
COMMENT     (CObjectList
COMMENT     #256=(CScratch
COMMENT     (CWidget 1 (1 #9# 1) 1 2 0 0 #157# 758 100)
COMMENT     (LOGPEN 0 6 10053171) 8 1 3.40583 1.9
COMMENT     0.082322 1)
COMMENT     #257=(CLabel
COMMENT     (CWidget 0 (0 0) 1 2 0 0 #159# 655387 100)
COMMENT     (LOGPEN 0 0 153) 1
COMMENT     (LOGFONT 38 14 0 0 400 0 0 0 0 3 2 1 18
COMMENT     "Georgia") 1.74233 0.555556 128
COMMENT     "{\\i Sal}I (2754)" "@N (@S)" 5 6.33481
COMMENT     -27.8773 0 -10 4.17106 0.949103 #256#))
COMMENT     (CObjectList))
COMMENT     #258=(CGroupWidget
COMMENT     (CWidget 1 (10 #11# 0) 1 2 0 0 Nil -739 100)
COMMENT     (CObjectList
COMMENT     #259=(CScratch
COMMENT     (CWidget 1 (1 #11# 1) 1 2 0 0 #157# 722 100)
COMMENT     (LOGPEN 0 6 10053171) 8 1 5.07333 1.9
COMMENT     0.082322 1)
COMMENT     #260=(CLabel
COMMENT     (CWidget 0 (0 0) 1 2 0 0 #159# 25821776 100)
COMMENT     (LOGPEN 0 0 153) 1
COMMENT     (LOGFONT 38 14 0 0 400 0 0 0 0 3 2 1 18
COMMENT     "Georgia") 1.74233 0.555556 128
COMMENT     "{\\i Spe}I (1153)" "@N (@S)" 5 13.5673
COMMENT     -3.48466 0 -10 4.22101 0.949103 #259#))
COMMENT     (CObjectList))
COMMENT     #261=(CGroupWidget
COMMENT     (CWidget 1 (10 #12# 0) 1 2 0 0 Nil -1646 100)
COMMENT     (CObjectList
COMMENT     #262=(CScratch
COMMENT     (CWidget 1 (1 #12# 1) 1 2 0 0 #157# 726 100)
COMMENT     (LOGPEN 0 6 10053171) 8 1 4.54736 1.9
COMMENT     0.082322 1)
COMMENT     #263=(CLabel
COMMENT     (CWidget 0 (0 0) 1 2 0 0 #159# 25821720 100)
COMMENT     (LOGPEN 0 0 153) 1
COMMENT     (LOGFONT 38 14 0 0 400 0 0 0 0 3 2 1 18
COMMENT     "Georgia") 1.74233 0.555556 128
COMMENT     "{\\i Bfu}AI (1658)" "@N (@S)" 5 15.1317
COMMENT     -15.681 0 -10 4.79547 0.949103 #262#))
COMMENT     (CObjectList))
COMMENT     #264=(CGroupWidget
COMMENT     (CWidget 3 (10 #0# 0) 1 2 0 0 Nil -1364 100)
COMMENT     (CObjectList
COMMENT     #265=(CScratch
COMMENT     (CWidget 1 (1 #0# 1) 1 2 0 0 #157# 756 100)
COMMENT     (LOGPEN 0 6 10053171) 8 1 4.80982 1.9
COMMENT     0.082322 1)
COMMENT     #266=(CLabel
COMMENT     (CWidget 0 (0 0) 1 2 0 0 #149# 25821720 100)
COMMENT     (LOGPEN 0 0 13408563) 1
COMMENT     (LOGFONT 38 14 0 0 400 0 0 0 0 3 2 1 18
COMMENT     "Georgia") 1.74233 0.555556 0
COMMENT     "{\\i Bam}HI (1406)" "@N (@S)" 5 15.3158
COMMENT     -12.1963 0 -10 5.34495 0.949103 #265#)
COMMENT     #267=(CScratch
COMMENT     (CWidget 2 (1 #0# 2) 1 2 0 0 #157# 215 100)
COMMENT     (LOGPEN 0 6 10053171) 8 1 3.82869 1.9
COMMENT     0.082322 1)
COMMENT     #268=(CLabel
COMMENT     (CWidget 0 (0 0) 1 2 0 0 #149# 1129595715 100)
COMMENT     (LOGPEN 0 0 13408563) 1
COMMENT     (LOGFONT 38 14 0 0 400 0 0 0 0 3 2 1 18
COMMENT     "Georgia") 1.74233 0.555556 0
COMMENT     "{\\i Bam}HI (2348)" "@N (@S)" 5 11.405
COMMENT     -20.908 0 -10 5.41988 0.949103 #267#)
COMMENT     #269=(CScratch
COMMENT     (CWidget 3 (1 #0# 3) 1 2 0 0 #157# 774 100)
COMMENT     (LOGPEN 0 6 10053171) 8 1 3.61205 1.9
COMMENT     0.082322 1)
COMMENT     #270=(CLabel (CWidget 0 (0 0) 1 2 0 0 #149# 2 100)
COMMENT     (LOGPEN 0 0 13408563) 1
COMMENT     (LOGFONT 38 14 0 0 400 0 0 0 0 3 2 1 18
COMMENT     "Georgia") 1.74233 0.555556 0
COMMENT     "{\\i Bam}HI (2556)" "@N (@S)" 5 9.24927
COMMENT     -24.3926 0 -10 5.295 0.949103 #269#))
COMMENT     (CObjectList))
COMMENT     #271=(CGroupWidget
COMMENT     (CWidget 4 (10 #5# 0) 1 2 0 0 Nil -1155 100)
COMMENT     (CObjectList
COMMENT     #272=(CScratch
COMMENT     (CWidget 1 (1 #5# 1) 1 2 0 0 #157# 776 100)
COMMENT     (LOGPEN 0 6 10053171) 8 1 6.12425 1.9
COMMENT     0.082322 1)
COMMENT     #273=(CLabel
COMMENT     (CWidget 0 (0 0) 1 2 0 0 #149# 139088221 100)
COMMENT     (LOGPEN 0 0 13408563) 1
COMMENT     (LOGFONT 38 14 0 0 400 0 0 0 0 3 2 1 18
COMMENT     "Georgia") 1.74233 0.555556 0
COMMENT     "{\\i Not}I (144)" "@N (@S)" 5 4.55179
COMMENT     12.1963 0 -10 3.84637 0.949103 #272#)
COMMENT     #274=(CScratch
COMMENT     (CWidget 2 (1 #5# 2) 1 2 0 0 #157# 759 100)
COMMENT     (LOGPEN 0 6 10053171) 8 1 4.38383 1.9
COMMENT     0.082322 1)
COMMENT     #275=(CLabel
COMMENT     (CWidget 0 (0 0) 1 2 0 0 #149# 43529388 100)
COMMENT     (LOGPEN 0 0 13408563) 1
COMMENT     (LOGFONT 38 14 0 0 400 0 0 0 0 3 2 1 18
COMMENT     "Georgia") 1.74233 0.555556 0
COMMENT     "{\\i Not}I (1815)" "@N (@S)" 5 14.464
COMMENT     -17.4233 0 -10 4.22101 0.949103 #274#)
COMMENT     #276=(CScratch
COMMENT     (CWidget 3 (1 #5# 3) 1 2 0 0 #157# 726 100)
COMMENT     (LOGPEN 0 6 10053171) 8 1 3.62143 1.9
COMMENT     0.082322 1)
COMMENT     #277=(CLabel
COMMENT     (CWidget 0 (0 0) 1 2 0 0 #149# 43881724 100)
COMMENT     (LOGPEN 0 0 13408563) 1
COMMENT     (LOGFONT 38 14 0 0 400 0 0 0 0 3 2 1 18
COMMENT     "Georgia") 1.74233 0.555556 0
COMMENT     "{\\i Not}I (2547)" "@N (@S)" 5 8.81179
COMMENT     -22.6503 0 -10 4.34589 0.949103 #276#)
COMMENT     #278=(CScratch
COMMENT     (CWidget 4 (1 #5# 4) 1 2 0 0 #157# 722 100)
COMMENT     (LOGPEN 0 6 10053171) 8 1 3.13607 1.9
COMMENT     0.082322 1)
COMMENT     #279=(CLabel
COMMENT     (CWidget 0 (0 0) 1 2 0 0 #149# 25821776 100)
COMMENT     (LOGPEN 0 0 13408563) 1
COMMENT     (LOGFONT 38 14 0 0 400 0 0 0 0 3 2 1 18
COMMENT     "Georgia") 1.74233 0.555556 0
COMMENT     "{\\i Not}I (3013)" "@N (@S)" 5 -3.16699
COMMENT     -15.681 0 -10 4.34589 0.949103 #278#))
COMMENT     (CObjectList))
COMMENT     #280=(CGroupWidget
COMMENT     (CWidget 4 (10 #10# 0) 1 2 0 0 Nil -1224 100)
COMMENT     (CObjectList
COMMENT     #281=(CScratch
COMMENT     (CWidget 1 (1 #10# 1) 1 2 0 0 #157# 726 100)
COMMENT     (LOGPEN 0 6 10053171) 8 1 6.22944 1.9
COMMENT     0.082322 1)
COMMENT     #282=(CLabel
COMMENT     (CWidget 0 (0 0) 1 2 0 0 #149# 39178028 100)
COMMENT     (LOGPEN 0 0 13408563) 1
COMMENT     (LOGFONT 38 14 0 0 400 0 0 0 0 3 2 1 18
COMMENT     "Georgia") 1.74233 0.555556 0
COMMENT     "{\\i Sma}I (43)" "@N (@S)" 5 3.53696 17.4233
COMMENT     0 -10 3.74646 0.949103 #281#)
COMMENT     #283=(CScratch
COMMENT     (CWidget 2 (1 #10# 2) 1 2 0 0 #157# 756 100)
COMMENT     (LOGPEN 0 6 10053171) 8 1 6.21798 1.9
COMMENT     0.082322 1)
COMMENT     #284=(CLabel (CWidget 0 (0 0) 1 2 0 0 #149# 0 100)
COMMENT     (LOGPEN 0 0 13408563) 1
COMMENT     (LOGFONT 38 14 0 0 400 0 0 0 0 3 2 1 18
COMMENT     "Georgia") 1.74233 0.555556 0
COMMENT     "{\\i Sma}I (54)" "@N (@S)" 5 3.60238 15.681
COMMENT     0 -10 3.67153 0.949103 #283#)
COMMENT     #285=(CScratch
COMMENT     (CWidget 3 (1 #10# 3) 1 2 0 0 #157# 770 100)
COMMENT     (LOGPEN 0 6 10053171) 8 1 3.03817 1.9
COMMENT     0.082322 1)
COMMENT     #286=(CLabel
COMMENT     (CWidget 0 (0 0) 1 2 0 0 #149# 40522964 100)
COMMENT     (LOGPEN 0 0 13408563) 1
COMMENT     (LOGFONT 38 14 0 0 400 0 0 0 0 3 2 1 18
COMMENT     "Georgia") 1.74233 0.555556 0
COMMENT     "{\\i Sma}I (3107)" "@N (@S)" 5 -4.24123
COMMENT     -12.1963 0 -10 4.67059 0.949103 #285#)
COMMENT     #287=(CScratch
COMMENT     (CWidget 4 (1 #10# 4) 1 2 0 0 #157# 738 100)
COMMENT     (LOGPEN 0 6 10053171) 8 1 3.02671 1.9
COMMENT     0.082322 1)
COMMENT     #288=(CLabel
COMMENT     (CWidget 0 (0 0) 1 2 0 0 #149# 40180164 100)
COMMENT     (LOGPEN 0 0 13408563) 1
COMMENT     (LOGFONT 38 14 0 0 400 0 0 0 0 3 2 1 18
COMMENT     "Georgia") 1.74233 0.555556 0
COMMENT     "{\\i Sma}I (3118)" "@N (@S)" 5 -8.68626
COMMENT     -10.454 0 -10 4.62063 0.949103 #287#))
COMMENT     (CObjectList))) (CObjectList))
COMMENT     #289=(CGroupWidget (CWidget 14 (16 0) 1 2 0 0 Nil -1367 100)
COMMENT     (CObjectList) (CObjectList))
COMMENT     #290=(CGroupWidget (CWidget 12 (0 0) 1 2 0 0 Nil -251 100)
COMMENT     (CObjectList) (CObjectList))) (CObjectList)))
COMMENT     (CSeqView 10 10 (CObjectList) (CObList) 1 (CObList)) (CObList)
            38894328
COMMENT     (CStringList) 38749468 38749576 (CObList)))
FEATURES             Location/Qualifiers
     repeat_region   24..156
                     /dnas_title="ITR"
                     /vntifkey="34"
                     /label=ITR
                     /note="ITR"
     polyA_site      3611..3847
                     /dnas_title="bGHpolyA"
                     /vntifkey="26"
                     /label=bGHpolyA
                     /note="bGHpolyA"
     repeat_region   3882..4003
                     /dnas_title="ITR"
                     /vntifkey="34"
                     /label=ITR
                     /note="ITR"
     rep_origin      complement(4099..4558)
                     /dnas_title="f1+"
                     /vntifkey="33"
                     /label=f1+
                     /note="f1+"
     exon            complement(4962..5962)
                     /dnas_title="ApR"
                     /vntifkey="61"
                     /label=ApR
                     /note="Ampicillin Resistance"
     rep_origin      complement(6212..6437)
                     /dnas_title="ColE1-ori"
                     /vntifkey="33"
                     /label=ColE1-ori
                     /note="ColE1-ori"
     misc_feature    complement(3613..3636)
                     /dnas_title="AAV-R1 primer"
                     /vntifkey="21"
                     /label=AAV-R1 primer
     source          1..6878
                     /dnas_title="pTR-UF-12.1_new"
     misc_feature    174..537
                     /dnas_title="CMV Enhancer"
                     /vntifkey="21"
                     /label=CMV Enhancer
     misc_feature    173..1115
                     /note="CMV Enhancer & Chick b-actin promoter & SD & intron
                     in 5' UTR"
     promoter        538..820
                     /dnas_title="Chick B-actin promoter"
                     /vntifkey="29"
                     /label=Chick B-actin promoter
                     /note="Chicken B-actin Promoter"
     misc_feature    913..1019
                     /dnas_title="intron in 5'UTR"
                     /vntifkey="21"
                     /label=intron in 5'UTR
     misc_feature    912..913
                     /dnas_title="SD"
                     /vntifkey="21"
                     /label=SD
                     /note="Splicing donor"
     misc_feature    1065..1066
                     /dnas_title="SA"
                     /vntifkey="21"
                     /label=SA
                     /note="Splicing acceptor"
     misc_feature    1023..1047
                     /dnas_title="AAV-F1 primer"
                     /vntifkey="21"
                     /label=AAV-F1 primer
     misc_feature    5002..5862
                     /note="AmpR"
     misc_feature    3871..4014
                     /note="ITR"
     misc_feature    6879..7022
                     /note="ITR"
     misc_feature    1142..1147
                     /dnas_title="MCS"
                     /vntifkey="21"
                     /label=MCS
     misc_feature    1142..1147
                     /dnas_title="MCS"
                     /vntifkey="21"
                     /label=MCS
     misc_feature    1142..1147
                     /note="MCS"
     misc_feature    1154..2401
                     /note="G6f"
     PCR_primer      2408..2473
                     /dnas_title="GGAAGCGGAGCTACTAACTTCAGCCTGCTGAAGCAGGCTGGAGAC
                     GTGGAGGAGAACCCTGGACCT"
                     /pair=""
                     /primer="GGAAGCGGAGCTACTAACTTCAGCCTGCTGAAGCAGGCTGGAGACGTGG
                     AGGAGAACCCTGGACCT"
                     /current=0
     misc_feature    2408..2473
                     /note="P2A"
     PCR_primer      complement(2450..2473)
                     /dnas_title="AGGTCCAGGGTTCTCCTCCACGTC"
                     /pair=""
                     /primer="AGGTCCAGGGTTCTCCTCCACGTC"
                     /current=0
     PCR_primer      2408..2431
                     /dnas_title="GGAAGCGGAGCTACTAACTTCAGC"
                     /pair=""
                     /primer="GGAAGCGGAGCTACTAACTTCAGC"
                     /current=0
     misc_feature    complement(2480..2485)
                     /note="kozak"
     PCR_primer      2475..2485
                     /dnas_title="GCCACCATGCCAGAGCCAGCGAA"
                     /pair=""
                     /primer="GCCACCATGCCAGAGCCAGCGAA"
                     /current=1
     misc_feature    2486..3412
                     /note="vmn1r85"
     polyA_site      3412..3610
                     /dnas_title="SV40 polyA"
                     /vntifkey="26"
                     /label=SV40 polyA
                     /note="SV40 polyA"
ORIGIN
        1 cctgcaggca gctgcgcgct cgctcgctca ctgaggccgc ccgggcaaag cccgggcgtc
       61 gggcgacctt tggtcgcccg gcctcagtga gcgagcgagc gcgcagagag ggagtggcca
      121 actccatcac taggggttcc tgcggccgca cgcgtagatc tgaattcggt accctagtta
      181 ttaatagtaa tcaattacgg ggtcattagt tcatagccca tatatggagt tccgcgttac
      241 ataacttacg gtaaatggcc cgcctggctg accgcccaac gacccccgcc cattgacgtc
      301 aataatgacg tatgttccca tagtaacgcc aatagggact ttccattgac gtcaatgggt
      361 ggactattta cggtaaactg cccacttggc agtacatcaa gtgtatcata tgccaagtac
      421 gccccctatt gacgtcaatg acggtaaatg gcccgcctgg cattatgccc agtacatgac
      481 cttatgggac tttcctactt ggcagtacat ctacgtatta gtcatcgcta ttaccatggt
      541 cgaggtgagc cccacgttct gcttcactct ccccatctcc cccccctccc cacccccaat
      601 tttgtattta tttatttttt aattattttg tgcagcgatg ggggcggggg gggggggggg
      661 gcgcgcgcca ggcggggcgg ggcggggcga ggggcggggc ggggcgaggc ggagaggtgc
      721 ggcggcagcc aatcagagcg gcgcgctccg aaagtttcct tttatggcga ggcggcggcg
      781 gcggcggccc tataaaaagc gaagcgcgcg gcgggcggga gtcgctgcga cgctgccttc
      841 gccccgtgcc ccgctccgcc gccgcctcgc gccgcccgcc ccggctctga ctgaccgcgt
      901 tactcccaca ggtgagcggg cgggacggcc cttctcctcc gggctgtaat tagcgcttgg
      961 tttaatgacg gcttgtttct tttctgtggc tgcgtgaaag ccttgagggg ctccgggagc
     1021 tagagcctct gctaaccatg ttcatgcctt cttctttttc ctacagctcc tgggcaacgt
     1081 gctggttatt gtgctgtctc atcattttgg caaagaattc ctcgaagatc cgaaggggtt
     1141 caagcttGCC ACCATGGTCG ACTCATCACG TCGTAAGTGG AATAAGACAG GTCACGCAGT
     1201 CAGAGCTATA GGTCGGCTGA GCTCACTCGA GAACGTCTAT ATCAAGGCCG ACAAGCAGAA
     1261 GAACGGCATC AAGGCGAACT TCAAGATCCG CCACAACATC GAGGACGGCG GCGTGCAGCT
     1321 CGCCTACCAC TACCAGCAGA ACACCCCCAT CGGCGACGGC CCCGTGCTGC TGCCCGACAA
     1381 CCACTACCTG AGCGTGCAGT CCAAACTTTC GAAAGACCCC AACGAGAAGC GCGATCACAT
     1441 GGTCCTGCTG GAGTTCGTGA CCGCCGCCGG GATCACTCTC GGCATGGACG AGCTGTACAA
     1501 GGGCGGTACC GGAGGGAGCA TGGTGAGCAA GGGCGAGGAG CTGTTCACCG GGGTGGTGCC
     1561 CATCCTGGTC GAGCTGGACG GCGACGTAAA CGGCCACAAG TTCAGCGTGT CCGGCGAGGG
     1621 TGAGGGCGAT GCCACCTACG GCAAGCTGAC CCTGAAGTTC ATCTGCACCA CCGGCAAGCT
     1681 GCCCGTGCCC TGGCCCACCC TCGTGACCAC CCTGACCTAC GGCGTGCAGT GCTTCAGCCG
     1741 CTACCCCGAC CACATGAAGC AGCACGACTT CTTCAAGTCC GCCATGCCCG AAGGCTACAT
     1801 CCAGGAGCGC ACCATCTTCT TCAAGGACGA CGGCAACTAC AAGACCCGCG CCGAGGTGAA
     1861 GTTCGAGGGC GACACCCTGG TGAACCGCAT CGAGCTGAAG GGCATCGACT TCAAGGAGGA
     1921 CGGCAACATC CTGGGGCACA AGCTGGAGTA CAACCTGCCG GACCAACTGA CTGAAGAGCA
     1981 GATCGCAGAA TTTAAAGAGG AATTCTCCCT ATTTGACAAG GACGGGGATG GGACAATAAC
     2041 AACCAAGGAG CTGGGGACGG TGATGCGGTC TCTGGGGCAG AACCCCACAG AAGCAGAGCT
     2101 GCAGGACATG ATCAATGAAG TAGATGCCGA CGGTGACGGC ACAATCGACT TCCCTGAGTT
     2161 CCTGACAATG ATGGCAAGAA AAATGAAATA CAGGGACACG GAAGAAGAAA TTAGAGAAGC
     2221 GTTCGGTGTG TTTGATAAGG ATGGCAATGG CTACATCAGT GCAGCAGAGC TTCGCCACGT
     2281 GATGACAAAC CTTGGAGAGA AGTTAACAGA TGAAGAGGTT GATGAAATGA TCAGGGAAGC
     2341 AGACATCGAT GGGGATGGTC AGGTAAACTA CGAAGAGTTT GTACAAATGA TGACAGCGAA
     2401 Ggaattcgga agcggagcta ctaacttcag cctgctgaag caggctggag acgtggagga
     2461 gaaccctgga cctgatatcg ccaccATGTT GTTTCCAAGC AACACTATCT TGGGGGTTTT
     2521 CGTCATATCT GAGTTTTGTG TGGGAGTCTT AGGGAACTCA TTGCTCCTCA TGCTGTATAT
     2581 ATTCAACTTC TGGGTCAAAG CTCGCTTTAA CAGACAGATC GATCCCATTT TCATGCACCT
     2641 GATGATAGTC AATATGTTGA CAATCATATT TGCTATGATA CCATATATCA CATCATCCTT
     2701 TGGAGTGCCT AGTTTTCTGC ATGATGCTGG CTGTAAGGCC TTTGTGTATA TCTATAGAGT
     2761 CTCCCGGGCT ATGTCCATCT CTAGCACTTC TATTCTAAGC ACATTCCAGG CCATCACCAT
     2821 CACTCCCAGT AATTCTAAGT GGGCGTGGCT TAAGCCTAAA CTCTCTAAGT GGACTTTTTG
     2881 CACCTTCCTG TTTTCCTGGT TCATCAACAT GGTCATATAT GTGCACCTGA TTGAGAATGT
     2941 AATAGCAAAA ACTAATTACA CTGGTGTTAA TTATGGATAT TCTCATGTTT ACTGTGAAAG
     3001 TAGTCCAGTT GAGTACCCCA ATCCAGGATT TTTCCTCGGC GTTATCATAA CAAGAGACCT
     3061 TGTCCTTCTG GTCATCATGA TGTGGACCAG CCTCTCCATG GTGACCCTCC TCTACAGGCA
     3121 TCACAAGAGA GCCCAGCATC TCCGCAACCC AAGACTCTCC TCTCAGAAGT CTCCAGAACA
     3181 CAAAGCCACT CACACAATCC TGTTGCTTGT AAACTGCTTT GTGTTCTTTT ATTTGTTGAA
     3241 CAACTTAATC ACCCTTTATG ATAGGTTTTA TACACGTGGA AGAACAGGAA ATCTGGGGGC
     3301 AATTATCACA ATTGTGGCAT CATTTTACCC TACTCTCTGC CCATTTTTAC TAATGAACAG
     3361 TAATAAAATG TATTTCTTCC CTTCCTATAT TCAAAGAGCC ATTGGTGACT Gatccagaca
     3421 tgataagata cattgatgag tttggacaaa ccacaactag aatgcagtga aaaaaatgct
     3481 ttatttgtga aatttgtgat gctattgctt tatttgtaac cattataagc tgcaataaac
     3541 aagttaacaa caacaattgc attcatttta tgtttcaggt tcagggggag gtgtgggagg
     3601 ttttttagtc gactagagct cgctgatcag cctcgactgt gccttctagt tgccagccat
     3661 ctgttgtttg cccctccccc gtgccttcct tgaccctgga aggtgccact cccactgtcc
     3721 tttcctaata aaatgaggaa attgcatcgc attgtctgag taggtgtcat tctattctgg
     3781 ggggtggggt ggggcaggac agcaaggggg aggattggga agacaatagc aggcatgctg
     3841 gggagagatc tcacgtgcgg accgagcggc cgcaggaacc cctagtgatg gagttggcca
     3901 ctccctctct gcgcgctcgc tcgctcactg aggccgggcg accaaaggtc gcccgacgcc
     3961 cgggctttgc ccgggcggcc tcagtgagcg agcgagcgcg cagctgcctg caggggcgcc
     4021 tgatgctgca gccagctggc gtaatagcga agaggcccgc accgatcgcc cttcccaaca
     4081 gttgcgtagc ctgaatggcg aatggcgcgn nnnnnnnnnn nnnnnnnnnn nnnnnnnnnn
     4141 nnnnnnnnnn nnnnnnnnnn nnnnnnnnnn nnnnnnnnnn nnnnnnnnnn nnnnnnnnnn
     4201 nnnnnnnnnn nnnnnnnnnn nnnnnnnnnn nnncnnnnnn nnnnnnnnnn nnnnnnnnnn
     4261 nnnnnnnnnn nnnnnnnnnn nnnnnnnnnn nnnnnnnnnn nnnnnnnnnn nnnnnnnnnn
     4321 nnnnnannnn nnnnnnnnnn nnnnnnnnnn nnnnnnnnnn nnnnnnnnnn nnnnnccttt
     4381 gacgttggag tccacgttct ttaatagtgg actcttgttc caaactggaa caacactcaa
     4441 ccctatctcg gtctattctt ttgatttata agggattttg ccgatttcgg cctattggtt
     4501 aaaaaatgag ctgatttaac aaaaatttaa cgcgaatttt aacaaaatat taacgtttac
     4561 aatttcctga tgcggtattt tctccttacg catctgtgcg gtatttcaca ccgcatatgg
     4621 tgcactctca gtacaatctg ctctgatgcc gcatagttaa gccagccccg acacccgcca
     4681 acacccgctg acgcgccctg acgggcttgt ctgctcccgg catccgctta cagacaagct
     4741 gtgaccgtct ccgggagctg catgtgtcag aggttttcac cgtcatcacc gaaacgcgcg
     4801 agacgaaagg gcctcgtgat acgcctattt ttataggtta atgtcatgat aataatggtt
     4861 tcttagacgt caggtggcac ttttcgggga aatgtgcgcg gaacccctat ttgtttattt
     4921 ttctaaatac attcaaatat gtatccgctc atgagacaat aaccctgata aatgcttcaa
     4981 taatattgaa aaaggaagag tatgagtatt caacatttcc gtgtcgccct tattcccttt
     5041 tttgcggcat tttgccttcc tgtttttgct cacccagaaa cgctggtgaa agtaaaagat
     5101 gctgaagatc agttgggtgc acgagtgggt tacatcgaac tggatctcaa cagcggtaag
     5161 atccttgaga gttttcgccc cgaagaacgt tttccaatga tgagcacttt taaagttctg
     5221 ctatgtggcg cggtattatc ccgtattgac gccgggcaag agcaactcgg tcgccgcata
     5281 cactattctc agaatgactt ggttgagtac tcaccagtca cagaaaagca tcttacggat
     5341 ggcatgacag taagagaatt atgcagtgct gccataacca tgagtgataa cactgcggcc
     5401 aacttacttc tgacaacgat cggaggaccg aaggagctaa ccgctttttt gcacaacatg
     5461 ggggatcatg taactcgcct tgatcgttgg gaaccggagc tgaatgaagc cataccaaac
     5521 gacgagcgtg acaccacgat gcctgtagca atggcaacaa cgttgcgcaa actattaact
     5581 ggcgaactac ttactctagc ttcccggcaa caattaatag actggatgga ggcggataaa
     5641 gttgcaggac cacttctgcg ctcggccctt ccggctggct ggtttattgc tgataaatct
     5701 ggagccggtg agcgtgggtc tcgcggtatc attgcagcac tggggccaga tggtaagccc
     5761 tcccgtatcg tagttatcta cacgacgggg agtcaggcaa ctatggatga acgaaataga
     5821 cagatcgctg agataggtgc ctcactgatt aagcattggt aactgtcaga ccaagtttac
     5881 tcatatatac tttagattga tttaaaactt catttttaat ttaaaaggat ctaggtgaag
     5941 atcctttttg ataatctcat gaccaaaatc ccttaacgtg agttttcgtt ccactgagcg
     6001 tcagaccccg tagaaaagat caaaggatct tcttgagatc ctttttttct gcgcgtaatc
     6061 tgctgcttgc aaacaaaaaa accaccgcta ccagcggtgg tttgtttgcc ggatcaagag
     6121 ctaccaactc tttttccgaa ggtaactggc ttcagcagag cgcagatacc aaatactgtc
     6181 cttctagtgt agccgtagtt aggccaccac ttcaagaact ctgtagcacc gcctacatac
     6241 ctcgctctgc taatcctgtt accagtggct gctgccagtg gcgataagtc gtgtcttacc
     6301 gggttggact caagacgata gttaccggat aaggcgcagc ggtcgggctg aacggggggt
     6361 tcgtgcacac agcccagctt ggagcgaacg acctacaccg aactgagata cctacagcgt
     6421 gagcattgag aaagcgccac gcttcccgaa gggagaaagg cggacaggta tccggtaagc
     6481 ggcagggtcg gaacaggaga gcgcacgagg gagcttccag ggggaaacgc ctggtatctt
     6541 tatagtcctg tcgggtttcg ccacctctga cttgagcgtc gatttttgtg atgctcgtca
     6601 ggggggcgga gcctatggaa aaacgccagc aacgcggcct ttttacggtt cctggccttt
     6661 tgctggcctt ttgctcacat gttctttcct gcgttatccc ctgattctgt ggataaccgt
     6721 attaccgcct ttgagtgagc tgataccgct cgccgcagcc gaacgaccga gcgcagcgag
     6781 tcagtgagcg aggaagcgga agagcgccca atacgcaaac cgcctctccc cgcgcgttgg
     6841 ccgattcatt aatgcagctg ggctgcaggc tcacatgt
//
