[The description below was written by a language model from this plasmid's Addgene catalogue record and the feature table of its GenBank file.]
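Description:
pAAV2-GCaMP6f-P2A-Vmn1r85 is an adeno-associated virus transfer plasmid built on a pAAV2 backbone for mammalian expression. It is propagated in E. coli through a high-copy ColE1/pUC-type origin with ampicillin selection (AmpR, beta-lactamase), and it also carries an f1 phage origin. Two AAV2 inverted terminal repeats flank the expression cassette. These are the cis elements needed for the intervening DNA to be replicated and packaged into recombinant AAV particles when rep, cap and helper functions are supplied separately.

Between the ITRs, a CAG promoter drives a single bicistronic open reading frame. The feature table annotates the promoter's CMV enhancer and a primer site in its rabbit beta-globin intron. A Kozak consensus precedes GCaMP6f, a fast genetically encoded calcium indicator, recognisable in the annotation by the myosin light chain kinase calmodulin-binding peptide and EGFP-derived primer sites. GCaMP6f is followed by a porcine teschovirus P2A peptide and then a mouse vomeronasal type 1 receptor coding sequence. Ribosomal skipping at P2A yields the indicator and the receptor as separate polypeptides from one transcript, so cells expressing the receptor also report calcium responses. SV40 and bGH polyadenylation signals lie downstream of the coding region.

The record is inconsistent about the receptor. The plasmid name and stated purpose refer to Vmn1r85, whereas the insert fields list Vmn1r78 (V1rg7), and the receptor region itself is not annotated in the feature table. The held sequence (6844 bp) is also slightly shorter than the catalogued total size (6980 bp). The associated publication concerns sensory coding in physiologically defined neuronal types, which fits using the construct to express a candidate receptor while imaging calcium responses, although the record does not state this use.
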