Addgene plasmid #133414: pAAV2-GCaMP6f-P2A-Vmn1r85
Purpose: Fluorescent calcium reporter and mouse vomeronasal 1 receptor 85
Depositing lab: Tim Holy. Depositing organization: Washington University in Saint Louis. Publication: Sensory coding mechanisms revealed by optical tagging of physiologically defined neuronal types. Lee D, Kume M, Holy TE. Science. 2019 Dec 13;366(6471):1384-1389. doi: 10.1126/science.aax8055. PubMed 31831669.
Backbone
  Vector backbone: pAAV2
  Backbone size w/o insert (bp): 4619
  Total vector size (bp): 6980
  Vector type: Mammalian Expression, AAV
Growth in bacteria
  Bacterial resistance: Ampicillin, 100 μg/mL
  Growth temperature: 37°C
  Growth strain: NEB Stable
  Copy number: High Copy
Gene/Insert
  Gene/Insert name: GCaMP6f-P2A-vmn1r78
  Species: M. musculus (mouse)
  Insert size (bp): 2361
  GenBank ID: NM_145847.1
  Entrez Gene: Vmn1r78 (a.k.a. V1rg7)
  Promoter: CAG
  Cloning method: Gibson Cloning
  Sequencing primers: 5′ pCAG-F; 3′ EBV Reverse
Terms and licenses: Academic/Nonprofit Terms; Industry Terms: Not Available to Industry
Depositor comments: pAAV2 : The Hope Center Viral Vectors Core at Washington University in St. Louis GCaMP6f :pGP-CMV-GCaMP6f was a gift from Douglas Kim & GENIE Project (Addgene plasmid # 40755 ; http://n2t.net/addgene:40755 ; RRID:Addgene_40755)
How to cite: pAAV2-GCaMP6f-P2A-Vmn1r85 was a gift from Tim Holy (Addgene plasmid # 133414 ; http://n2t.net/addgene:133414 ; RRID:Addgene_133414)
